LOCUS       pCen1-CRISPR 11917 bp DNA circular SYN 11-JAN-2016
DEFINITION  .
ACCESSION   pCen1MCS
SOURCE      Unknown.
  ORGANISM  Unknown Unclassified.
REFERENCE   1 (bases 1 to 5892)
  AUTHORS   Self
  JOURNAL   Unpublished.
COMMENT     SECID/File created by Clone Manager, Scientific & Educational
            Software
COMMENT     This file is created by Vector NTI http://www.invitrogen.com/
COMMENT     ORIGDB|GenBank
COMMENT     VNTDATE|-11058478|
COMMENT     VNTDBDATE|-11058478|
COMMENT     LSOWNER|
COMMENT     VNTNAME|pCen1-CRISPR|
COMMENT     VNTAUTHORNAME|Demo User|
COMMENT     VNTOAUTHORNAME|UNKNOWN|
COMMENT     Vector_NTI_Display_Data_(Do_Not_Edit!)
COMMENT     (SXF
COMMENT     (CGexDoc "pCen1-CRISPR" 0 11917
COMMENT     (CDBMol 0 0 1 1 1 0 0 1 0 "" "" 0 0 0 0 (CObList) (CObList)
            (CObList)
COMMENT     (CObList) -1 "")
COMMENT     (CDocSetData 1 1 0 0 0 0 "MAIN" 1 1 1 1 0 0 1 1 0 1 10 10 4294967295
            50 0
COMMENT     1 0 (CHomObj 0 0 0 3 75) (CWordArray) (CWordArray)
COMMENT     (CStringList "BamHI" "MluI" "PmeI" "SalI") (CStringList "atg" "gtg")
COMMENT     (CStringList "taa" "tga" "tag") (CObList) 1 "{(0,1),2}" 0 0 "" 0
COMMENT     4294967295 0 1 0 0 0 0 0 "MAIN" 0 0 30 0
COMMENT     (CProteinMotifSearchObject 70 20 1 1 1 1 0 0 1 0 0 0 0 0))
COMMENT     (CMolPar 0 0 0 0 0 1 11917 0 0 0 0 0 0 0 0) (CStringList)
            (CStringList)
COMMENT     (CObList) (COAPar 25 250 50 0 6 4 3 7) (COAPar 25 250 50 0 6 4 3 7)
COMMENT     (COAPar 25 250 50 0 6 4 3 7)
COMMENT     (CObList #0=(CRSite (CStringList) "BamHI" "ggatcc" 2 0 1 2986 0 0
            "")
COMMENT     #1=(CRSite (CStringList) "MluI" "acgcgt" 2 0 1 650 0 0 "")
COMMENT     #2=(CRSite (CStringList) "PmeI" "gtttaaac" 5 0 1 6777 0 0 "")
COMMENT     #3=(CRSite (CStringList) "SalI" "gtcgac" 2 0 1 5525 0 0 ""))
COMMENT     (CObList
COMMENT     #4=(CFSignal (CObList) "Cen1-1" 21 0 0 414 643 0 (CStringList)
COMMENT     (CStringList "/ApEinfo_fwdcolor=#00ff00"
            "/ApEinfo_revcolor=#00ff00")
COMMENT     1 1 1 1 "414..643")
COMMENT     #5=(CFSignal (CObList) "AmpR" 4 0 1 7963 8622 0 (CStringList)
COMMENT     (CStringList "/ApEinfo_fwdcolor=yellow" "/ApEinfo_revcolor=yellow")
COMMENT     1 1 1 1 "complement(1938..2597)")
COMMENT     #6=(CFSignal (CObList) "ORI1001" 21 0 1 9040 9152 0 (CStringList)
COMMENT     (CStringList "/ApEinfo_fwdcolor=cyan" "/ApEinfo_revcolor=cyan") 1 1
COMMENT     1 1 "complement(3015..3127)")
COMMENT     #7=(CFSignal (CObList) "LEU2" 21 0 0 9161 11899 0 (CStringList)
COMMENT     (CStringList "/ApEinfo_fwdcolor=#ffff80"
            "/ApEinfo_revcolor=#ff0000")
COMMENT     1 1 1 1 "3136..5874")
COMMENT     #8=(CFSignal (CObList) "Leu2ORF " 21 0 0 9959 11176 0 (CStringList)
COMMENT     (CStringList "/ApEinfo_fwdcolor=cyan" "/ApEinfo_revcolor=green") 1 1
COMMENT     1 1 "3934..5151")
COMMENT     #9=(CFSignal (CObList) "hCas9" 4 0 1 856 4992 0 (CStringList)
COMMENT     (CStringList) 1 1 1 1 "")
COMMENT     #10=(CFSignal (CObList) "TEFin" 29 0 1 4993 5523 0 (CStringList)
COMMENT     (CStringList) 1 1 1 1 "")
COMMENT     #11=(CFSignal (CObList) "cyc1t" 43 0 1 655 855 0 (CStringList)
COMMENT     (CStringList) 1 1 1 1 "")
COMMENT     #12=(CFSignal (CObList) "mig1t" 43 0 1 5530 6030 0 (CStringList)
COMMENT     (CStringList) 1 1 1 1 "")
COMMENT     #13=(CFSignal (CObList) "HDV" 105 0 1 6031 6098 0 (CStringList)
COMMENT     (CStringList) 1 1 1 1 "")
COMMENT     #14=(CFSignal (CObList) "sgRNA" 57 0 1 6099 6178 0 (CStringList)
COMMENT     (CStringList) 1 1 1 1 "")
COMMENT     #15=(CFSignal (CObList) "HH" 105 0 0 6199 6235 0 (CStringList)
COMMENT     (CStringList) 1 1 1 1 "")
COMMENT     #16=(CFSignal (CObList) "trp1.gRNA" 14 0 0 6179 6198 0 (CStringList)
COMMENT     (CStringList) 1 1 1 1 "")
COMMENT     #17=(CFSignal (CObList) "TEFin" 29 0 1 6242 6772 0 (CStringList)
COMMENT     (CStringList) 1 1 1 1 "")) (CObList) (CObList) (CObList) (CObList)
COMMENT     (CObList) (CObList)
COMMENT     (CTextView 0
COMMENT     #18=(CGroupPar (CParagraph 0 (0 0) 1 2 0 0 180)
COMMENT     (CObjectList
COMMENT     #19=(CRefLinePar
COMMENT     (CLinePar (CParagraph 0 (0 0) 0 2 0 0 233) "pCen1-CRISPR" 2)
COMMENT     5 "" 0 4)
COMMENT     #20=(CFolderPar
COMMENT     (CGroupPar (CParagraph 1 (0 0) 1 1 0 0 178)
COMMENT     (CObjectList
COMMENT     #21=(CLinePar (CParagraph 0 (0 0) 1 2 1 0 180)
COMMENT     "DNA 'pCen1-CRISPR'" 1)
COMMENT     #22=(CLinePar (CParagraph 0 (0 0) 1 2 1 0 180) "." 1)
COMMENT     #23=(CLinePar (CParagraph 0 (0 0) 1 2 1 0 180)
COMMENT     "Currently local object. Original author: UNKNOWN" 1)
COMMENT     #24=(CLinePar (CParagraph 0 (0 0) 1 2 1 0 180)
COMMENT     "Created: 01/11/16 10:13\311\317\316\347" 1)
COMMENT     #25=(CLinePar (CParagraph 0 (0 0) 1 2 1 0 180)
COMMENT     "Last Modified: 01/11/16 10:13\311\317\316\347" 1)
COMMENT     #26=(CLinePar (CParagraph 0 (0 0) 1 2 1 0 180)
COMMENT     "length: 11917 bp" 1)
COMMENT     #27=(CLinePar (CParagraph 0 (0 0) 1 2 1 0 180)
COMMENT     "storage type: Basic" 1)
COMMENT     #28=(CLinePar (CParagraph 0 (0 0) 1 2 1 0 180)
COMMENT     "form: Circular" 1))) "General Description")
COMMENT     #29=(CFolderPar
COMMENT     (CGroupPar (CParagraph 2 (0 0) 1 1 0 0 178)
COMMENT     (CObjectList
COMMENT     #30=(CLinePar (CParagraph 0 (0 0) 1 2 1 0 180)
COMMENT     "Original Source Database: GenBank" 1)
COMMENT     #31=(CLinePar (CParagraph 0 (0 0) 1 2 1 0 180)
COMMENT     "Division: SYN" 1)
COMMENT     #32=(CLinePar (CParagraph 0 (0 0) 1 2 1 0 180)
COMMENT     "Modification Date in the Original DB: 19-AUG-2013" 1)
COMMENT     #33=(CLinePar (CParagraph 0 (0 0) 1 2 1 0 180)
COMMENT     "Original Accession Number(s): pCen1MCS"
COMMENT     1)
COMMENT     #34=(CLinePar (CParagraph 0 (0 0) 1 2 1 0 180)
COMMENT     "Sequence Source: Unknown." 1)
COMMENT     #35=(CLinePar (CParagraph 0 (0 0) 1 2 1 0 180)
COMMENT     "Organism(s): Unknown(Unknown)"
COMMENT     1)
COMMENT     #36=(CLinePar (CParagraph 0 (0 0) 1 2 1 0 180)
COMMENT     "Taxonomy: Unclassified" 1))) "Standard Fields")
COMMENT     #37=(CFolderPar
COMMENT     (CGroupPar (CParagraph 3 (0 0) 1 1 0 0 178)
COMMENT     (CObjectList
COMMENT     #38=(CLinePar (CParagraph 0 (0 0) 1 2 1 0 180)
COMMENT     "REFERENCE 1 (bases 1 to 5892)" 1)
COMMENT     #39=(CLinePar (CParagraph 0 (0 0) 1 2 1 0 180)
COMMENT     "
  AUTHORS   Self" 1)
COMMENT     #40=(CLinePar (CParagraph 0 (0 0) 1 2 1 0 180)
COMMENT     "
  JOURNAL   Unpublished." 1))) "References")
COMMENT     #41=(CRefLinePar
COMMENT     (CLinePar (CParagraph 0 (0 0) 0 2 0 0 233) "Comments" 2) 1 ""
COMMENT     0 0)
COMMENT     #42=(CFolderPar
COMMENT     (CGroupPar (CParagraph 8 (0 0) 1 2 0 0 178) (CObjectList))
COMMENT     "Annotations")
COMMENT     #43=(CFolderPar
COMMENT     (CGroupPar (CParagraph 12 (6 0) 1 1 0 0 178)
COMMENT     (CObjectList
COMMENT     #44=(CFolderPar
COMMENT     (CGroupPar (CParagraph 4 (7 4 0) 1 1 1 0 178)
COMMENT     (CObjectList
COMMENT     #45=(CFolderPar
COMMENT     (CGroupPar
COMMENT     (CParagraph 856 (3 #9# 0) 1 2 2 0 327)
COMMENT     (CObjectList
COMMENT     #46=(CLinePar
COMMENT     (CParagraph 0 (0 0) 1 2 3 0 180)
COMMENT     "Start: 856 End: 4992 (Complementary)"
COMMENT     1))) "hCas9")
COMMENT     #47=(CFolderPar
COMMENT     (CGroupPar
COMMENT     (CParagraph 7963 (3 #5# 0) 1 2 2 0 327)
COMMENT     (CObjectList
COMMENT     #48=(CLinePar
COMMENT     (CParagraph 0 (0 0) 1 2 3 0 180)
COMMENT     "Start: 7963 End: 8622 (Complementary)"
COMMENT     1)
COMMENT     #49=(CLinePar
COMMENT     (CParagraph 0 (0 0) 1 2 3 0 180)
COMMENT     "Original Location Description:" 1)
COMMENT     #50=(CLinePar
COMMENT     (CParagraph 0 (0 0) 1 2 3 0 180)
COMMENT     " complement(1938..2597)" 1)
COMMENT     #51=(CLinePar
COMMENT     (CParagraph 0 (0 0) 1 2 3 0 180)
COMMENT     "Qualifiers:" 1)
COMMENT     #52=(CLinePar
COMMENT     (CParagraph 0 (0 0) 1 2 3 0 180)
COMMENT     " /ApEinfo_fwdcolor=yellow" 1)
COMMENT     #53=(CLinePar
COMMENT     (CParagraph 0 (0 0) 1 2 3 0 180)
COMMENT     " /ApEinfo_revcolor=yellow" 1)))
COMMENT     "AmpR"))) "CDS (2 total)")
COMMENT     #54=(CFolderPar
COMMENT     (CGroupPar (CParagraph 14 (7 14 0) 1 1 1 0 178)
COMMENT     (CObjectList
COMMENT     #55=(CFolderPar
COMMENT     (CGroupPar
COMMENT     (CParagraph 6179 (3 #16# 0) 1 2 2 0 194)
COMMENT     (CObjectList
COMMENT     #56=(CLinePar
COMMENT     (CParagraph 0 (0 0) 1 2 3 0 180)
COMMENT     "Start: 6179 End: 6198" 1)))
COMMENT     "trp1.gRNA"))) "Insertion (1 total)")
COMMENT     #57=(CFolderPar
COMMENT     (CGroupPar (CParagraph 21 (7 21 0) 1 1 1 0 178)
COMMENT     (CObjectList
COMMENT     #58=(CFolderPar
COMMENT     (CGroupPar
COMMENT     (CParagraph 414 (3 #4# 0) 1 2 2 0 194)
COMMENT     (CObjectList
COMMENT     #59=(CLinePar
COMMENT     (CParagraph 0 (0 0) 1 2 3 0 180)
COMMENT     "Start: 414 End: 643 " 1)
COMMENT     #60=(CLinePar
COMMENT     (CParagraph 0 (0 0) 1 2 3 0 180)
COMMENT     "Original Location Description:" 1)
COMMENT     #61=(CLinePar
COMMENT     (CParagraph 0 (0 0) 1 2 3 0 180)
COMMENT     " 414..643" 1)
COMMENT     #62=(CLinePar
COMMENT     (CParagraph 0 (0 0) 1 2 3 0 180)
COMMENT     "Qualifiers:" 1)
COMMENT     #63=(CLinePar
COMMENT     (CParagraph 0 (0 0) 1 2 3 0 180)
COMMENT     " /ApEinfo_fwdcolor=#00ff00" 1)
COMMENT     #64=(CLinePar
COMMENT     (CParagraph 0 (0 0) 1 2 3 0 180)
COMMENT     " /ApEinfo_revcolor=#00ff00" 1)))
COMMENT     "Cen1-1")
COMMENT     #65=(CFolderPar
COMMENT     (CGroupPar
COMMENT     (CParagraph 9040 (3 #6# 0) 1 2 2 0 194)
COMMENT     (CObjectList
COMMENT     #66=(CLinePar
COMMENT     (CParagraph 0 (0 0) 1 2 3 0 180)
COMMENT     "Start: 9040 End: 9152 (Complementary)"
COMMENT     1)
COMMENT     #67=(CLinePar
COMMENT     (CParagraph 0 (0 0) 1 2 3 0 180)
COMMENT     "Original Location Description:" 1)
COMMENT     #68=(CLinePar
COMMENT     (CParagraph 0 (0 0) 1 2 3 0 180)
COMMENT     " complement(3015..3127)" 1)
COMMENT     #69=(CLinePar
COMMENT     (CParagraph 0 (0 0) 1 2 3 0 180)
COMMENT     "Qualifiers:" 1)
COMMENT     #70=(CLinePar
COMMENT     (CParagraph 0 (0 0) 1 2 3 0 180)
COMMENT     " /ApEinfo_fwdcolor=cyan" 1)
COMMENT     #71=(CLinePar
COMMENT     (CParagraph 0 (0 0) 1 2 3 0 180)
COMMENT     " /ApEinfo_revcolor=cyan" 1)))
COMMENT     "ORI1001")
COMMENT     #72=(CFolderPar
COMMENT     (CGroupPar
COMMENT     (CParagraph 9161 (3 #7# 0) 1 2 2 0 194)
COMMENT     (CObjectList
COMMENT     #73=(CLinePar
COMMENT     (CParagraph 0 (0 0) 1 2 3 0 180)
COMMENT     "Start: 9161 End: 11899" 1)
COMMENT     #74=(CLinePar
COMMENT     (CParagraph 0 (0 0) 1 2 3 0 180)
COMMENT     "Original Location Description:" 1)
COMMENT     #75=(CLinePar
COMMENT     (CParagraph 0 (0 0) 1 2 3 0 180)
COMMENT     " 3136..5874" 1)
COMMENT     #76=(CLinePar
COMMENT     (CParagraph 0 (0 0) 1 2 3 0 180)
COMMENT     "Qualifiers:" 1)
COMMENT     #77=(CLinePar
COMMENT     (CParagraph 0 (0 0) 1 2 3 0 180)
COMMENT     " /ApEinfo_fwdcolor=#ffff80" 1)
COMMENT     #78=(CLinePar
COMMENT     (CParagraph 0 (0 0) 1 2 3 0 180)
COMMENT     " /ApEinfo_revcolor=#ff0000" 1)))
COMMENT     "LEU2")
COMMENT     #79=(CFolderPar
COMMENT     (CGroupPar
COMMENT     (CParagraph 9959 (3 #8# 0) 1 2 2 0 194)
COMMENT     (CObjectList
COMMENT     #80=(CLinePar
COMMENT     (CParagraph 0 (0 0) 1 2 3 0 180)
COMMENT     "Start: 9959 End: 11176" 1)
COMMENT     #81=(CLinePar
COMMENT     (CParagraph 0 (0 0) 1 2 3 0 180)
COMMENT     "Original Location Description:" 1)
COMMENT     #82=(CLinePar
COMMENT     (CParagraph 0 (0 0) 1 2 3 0 180)
COMMENT     " 3934..5151" 1)
COMMENT     #83=(CLinePar
COMMENT     (CParagraph 0 (0 0) 1 2 3 0 180)
COMMENT     "Qualifiers:" 1)
COMMENT     #84=(CLinePar
COMMENT     (CParagraph 0 (0 0) 1 2 3 0 180)
COMMENT     " /ApEinfo_fwdcolor=cyan" 1)
COMMENT     #85=(CLinePar
COMMENT     (CParagraph 0 (0 0) 1 2 3 0 180)
COMMENT     " /ApEinfo_revcolor=green" 1)))
COMMENT     "Leu2ORF "))) "Misc. Feature (4 total)")
COMMENT     #86=(CFolderPar
COMMENT     (CGroupPar (CParagraph 29 (7 29 0) 1 1 1 0 178)
COMMENT     (CObjectList
COMMENT     #87=(CFolderPar
COMMENT     (CGroupPar
COMMENT     (CParagraph 4993 (3 #10# 0) 1 2 2 0 194)
COMMENT     (CObjectList
COMMENT     #88=(CLinePar
COMMENT     (CParagraph 0 (0 0) 1 2 3 0 180)
COMMENT     "Start: 4993 End: 5523 (Complementary)"
COMMENT     1))) "TEFin")
COMMENT     #89=(CFolderPar
COMMENT     (CGroupPar
COMMENT     (CParagraph 6242 (3 #17# 0) 1 2 2 0 194)
COMMENT     (CObjectList
COMMENT     #90=(CLinePar
COMMENT     (CParagraph 0 (0 0) 1 2 3 0 180)
COMMENT     "Start: 6242 End: 6772 (Complementary)"
COMMENT     1))) "TEFin")))
COMMENT     "Promoter Eukaryotic (2 total)")
COMMENT     #91=(CFolderPar
COMMENT     (CGroupPar (CParagraph 43 (7 43 0) 1 1 1 0 178)
COMMENT     (CObjectList
COMMENT     #92=(CFolderPar
COMMENT     (CGroupPar
COMMENT     (CParagraph 655 (3 #11# 0) 1 2 2 0 194)
COMMENT     (CObjectList
COMMENT     #93=(CLinePar
COMMENT     (CParagraph 0 (0 0) 1 2 3 0 180)
COMMENT     "Start: 655 End: 855 (Complementary)"
COMMENT     1))) "cyc1t")
COMMENT     #94=(CFolderPar
COMMENT     (CGroupPar
COMMENT     (CParagraph 5530 (3 #12# 0) 1 2 2 0 194)
COMMENT     (CObjectList
COMMENT     #95=(CLinePar
COMMENT     (CParagraph 0 (0 0) 1 2 3 0 180)
COMMENT     "Start: 5530 End: 6030 (Complementary)"
COMMENT     1))) "mig1t"))) "Terminator (2 total)")
COMMENT     #96=(CFolderPar
COMMENT     (CGroupPar (CParagraph 57 (7 57 0) 1 1 1 0 178)
COMMENT     (CObjectList
COMMENT     #97=(CFolderPar
COMMENT     (CGroupPar
COMMENT     (CParagraph 6099 (3 #14# 0) 1 2 2 0 194)
COMMENT     (CObjectList
COMMENT     #98=(CLinePar
COMMENT     (CParagraph 0 (0 0) 1 2 3 0 180)
COMMENT     "Start: 6099 End: 6178 (Complementary)"
COMMENT     1))) "sgRNA"))) "snRNA (1 total)")
COMMENT     #99=(CFolderPar
COMMENT     (CGroupPar (CParagraph 105 (7 105 0) 1 1 1 0 178)
COMMENT     (CObjectList
COMMENT     #100=(CFolderPar
COMMENT     (CGroupPar
COMMENT     (CParagraph 6031 (3 #13# 0) 1 2 2 0 194)
COMMENT     (CObjectList
COMMENT     #101=(CLinePar
COMMENT     (CParagraph 0 (0 0) 1 2 3 0 180)
COMMENT     "Start: 6031 End: 6098 (Complementary)"
COMMENT     1))) "HDV")
COMMENT     #102=(CFolderPar
COMMENT     (CGroupPar
COMMENT     (CParagraph 6199 (3 #15# 0) 1 2 2 0 194)
COMMENT     (CObjectList
COMMENT     #103=(CLinePar
COMMENT     (CParagraph 0 (0 0) 1 2 3 0 180)
COMMENT     "Start: 6199 End: 6235" 1))) "HH")))
COMMENT     "snoRNA (2 total)"))) "Feature Map")
COMMENT     #104=(CFolderPar
COMMENT     (CGroupPar (CParagraph 13 (0 0) 1 1 0 0 178)
COMMENT     (CObjectList
COMMENT     #105=(CRSFolderPar
COMMENT     (CFolderPar
COMMENT     (CGroupPar (CParagraph 68989528 (8 0) 1 1 1 0 178)
COMMENT     (CObjectList
COMMENT     #106=(CGroupPar
COMMENT     (CParagraph 0 (10 #0# 0) 1 2 2 0 180)
COMMENT     (CObjectList
COMMENT     #107=(CLinePar
COMMENT     (CParagraph 0 (1 #0# 1) 1 2 2 0 191)
COMMENT     " N1: 2986 " 1))))) "BamHI: 1 site")
COMMENT     1 5 "GGATCC" "CCTAGG")
COMMENT     #108=(CRSFolderPar
COMMENT     (CFolderPar
COMMENT     (CGroupPar (CParagraph 68989720 (8 0) 1 1 1 0 178)
COMMENT     (CObjectList
COMMENT     #109=(CGroupPar
COMMENT     (CParagraph 0 (10 #1# 0) 1 2 2 0 180)
COMMENT     (CObjectList
COMMENT     #110=(CLinePar
COMMENT     (CParagraph 0 (1 #1# 1) 1 2 2 0 191)
COMMENT     " N1: 650 " 1))))) "MluI: 1 site") 1
COMMENT     5 "ACGCGT" "TGCGCA")
COMMENT     #111=(CRSFolderPar
COMMENT     (CFolderPar
COMMENT     (CGroupPar (CParagraph 68989784 (8 0) 1 1 1 0 178)
COMMENT     (CObjectList
COMMENT     #112=(CGroupPar
COMMENT     (CParagraph 0 (10 #2# 0) 1 2 2 0 180)
COMMENT     (CObjectList
COMMENT     #113=(CLinePar
COMMENT     (CParagraph 0 (1 #2# 1) 1 2 2 0 191)
COMMENT     " N1: 6777 " 1))))) "PmeI: 1 site")
COMMENT     4 4 "GTTTAAAC" "CAAATTTG")
COMMENT     #114=(CRSFolderPar
COMMENT     (CFolderPar
COMMENT     (CGroupPar (CParagraph 68978584 (8 0) 1 1 1 0 178)
COMMENT     (CObjectList
COMMENT     #115=(CGroupPar
COMMENT     (CParagraph 0 (10 #3# 0) 1 2 2 0 180)
COMMENT     (CObjectList
COMMENT     #116=(CLinePar
COMMENT     (CParagraph 0 (1 #3# 1) 1 2 2 0 191)
COMMENT     " N1: 5525 " 1))))) "SalI: 1 site")
COMMENT     1 5 "GTCGAC" "CAGCTG")))
COMMENT     "Restriction/Methylation Map"))))
COMMENT     (CGraphView
COMMENT     (CWStyleSheet
COMMENT     (CObjectList
COMMENT     #117=(CWidgetStyle "RSite Label" 1 (LOGPEN 0 0 13408563) 1 0 1
COMMENT     (LOGFONT 0 0 0 0 400 0 0 0 0 3 2 1 18 "Georgia") 0.555556 0 1 5
COMMENT     "@N (@S)" 0)
COMMENT     #118=(CWidgetStyle "Signal Label" 1 (LOGPEN 0 0 0) 1 0 1
COMMENT     (LOGFONT 0 0 0 0 700 0 0 0 0 3 2 1 34 "Arial") 0.666667 0 1 1
COMMENT     "@N" 0)
COMMENT     #119=(CWidgetStyle "Molecule Label 2" 0 0 1
COMMENT     (LOGFONT 0 0 0 0 400 0 0 0 0 3 2 1 18 "Georgia") 0.555556 0 1 16
COMMENT     "@L bp" 0)
COMMENT     #120=(CWidgetStyle "Molecule Label 1" 0 0 1
COMMENT     (LOGFONT 0 0 0 0 400 0 0 0 0 3 2 1 34 "Verdana") 0.833333 0 1 1
COMMENT     "@N" 0)
COMMENT     #121=(CWidgetStyle "Shape 3" 1 (LOGPEN 0 0 3355545) 1 1
COMMENT     (LOGBRUSH 0 6724095 0) 0 0 1 (LOGSHAPE 9 1 0.8 1.8 0))
COMMENT     #122=(CWidgetStyle "Shape 1" 1 (LOGPEN 0 0 6723840) 1 1
COMMENT     (LOGBRUSH 0 10079334 0) 0 0 1 (LOGSHAPE 9 1 0.8 1.8 0))
COMMENT     #123=(CWidgetStyle "Axis" 1 (LOGPEN 0 0 10079436) 2 1
COMMENT     (LOGBRUSH 0 13434879 0) 0 0 1 (LOGSHAPE 10 1 0 0 0))
COMMENT     #124=(CWidgetStyle "Line 2" 1 (LOGPEN 0 0 6723840) 8 0 0 0 1
COMMENT     (LOGSHAPE 1 1.9 0 0 0))
COMMENT     #125=(CWidgetStyle "RSite" 1 (LOGPEN 0 0 10053171) 8 0 0 0 1
COMMENT     (LOGSHAPE 1 1.9 0 0 0))
COMMENT     #126=(CWidgetStyle "Short Signal" 1 (LOGPEN 0 0 13395507) 10 0 0 0 1
COMMENT     (LOGSHAPE 1 1.9 0 0 0))
COMMENT     #127=(CWidgetStyle "Uniq RSite Label" 1 (LOGPEN 0 0 153) 1 0 1
COMMENT     (LOGFONT 0 0 0 0 400 0 0 0 0 3 2 1 18 "Georgia") 0.555556 128 1
COMMENT     5 "@N (@S)" 0)
COMMENT     #128=(CWidgetStyle "Vanilla" 1 (LOGPEN 0 0 0) 1 1
COMMENT     (LOGBRUSH 0 16777215 0) 1
COMMENT     (LOGFONT 0 0 0 0 400 0 0 0 0 7 48 2 18 "Times New Roman") 0.8 0
COMMENT     1 2 "?" 0)
COMMENT     #129=(CWidgetStyle "Mark 1" 0 0 1
COMMENT     (LOGFONT 0 0 0 0 400 0 0 0 2 7 48 2 2 "Windings") 0.7 0 1 2 "?"
COMMENT     0)
COMMENT     #130=(CWidgetStyle "Motif Label" 1 (LOGPEN 0 0 16744512) 1 0 1
COMMENT     (LOGFONT 0 0 0 0 400 0 0 0 0 3 2 1 34 "Arial") 0.611111 8388608
COMMENT     1 65535 "@N (@H)" 0)
COMMENT     #131=(CWidgetStyle "Fragment Label 2" 1 (LOGPEN 0 0 0) 1 0 1
COMMENT     (LOGFONT 0 0 0 0 400 0 0 0 0 3 2 1 49 "Courier New") 1.05 0 1 48
COMMENT     "@F bp (molecule @L bp)" 0)
COMMENT     #132=(CWidgetStyle "Fragment Label 1" 1 (LOGPEN 0 0 0) 1 0 1
COMMENT     (LOGFONT 0 0 0 0 400 0 0 0 0 3 2 1 34 "Arial") 0.91 0 1 1
COMMENT     "Fragment of @N" 0)
COMMENT     #133=(CWidgetStyle "Shape 4" 1 (LOGPEN 0 0 0) 1 1
COMMENT     (LOGBRUSH 2 8388608 5) 0 0 0)
COMMENT     #134=(CWidgetStyle "Shape 2" 1 (LOGPEN 0 0 0) 1 1 (LOGBRUSH 0 128 0)
            0
COMMENT     0 0)
COMMENT     #135=(CWidgetStyle "Shape 0" 1 (LOGPEN 0 0 0) 1 1 (LOGBRUSH 0 0 0) 0
            0
COMMENT     0)
COMMENT     #136=(CWidgetStyle "ORF" 1 (LOGPEN 0 0 16384) 8 0 0 0 1
COMMENT     (LOGSHAPE 7 0.2 3.41182 2.86186 0.609808))
COMMENT     #137=(CWidgetStyle "Line 4" 1 (LOGPEN 0 0 32768) 8 0 0 0 0)
COMMENT     #138=(CWidgetStyle "Line 3" 1 (LOGPEN 0 0 16711680) 8 0 0 0 0)
COMMENT     #139=(CWidgetStyle "Line 1" 1 (LOGPEN 0 0 16711680) 1 0 0 0 0)
COMMENT     #140=(CWidgetStyle "Short Promoter" 1 (LOGPEN 0 0 128) 6 0 0 0 0)
COMMENT     #141=(CWidgetStyle "Motif" 1 (LOGPEN 0 0 0) 1 0 0 0 0)
COMMENT     #142=(CWidgetStyle "Line 0" 1 (LOGPEN 0 0 0) 8 0 0 0 0)
COMMENT     #143=(CWidgetStyle "Void" 0 0 0 0 0)
COMMENT     #144=(CWidgetStyle "General Label" 1 (LOGPEN 0 0 0) 1 0 1
COMMENT     (LOGFONT 0 0 0 0 400 0 0 0 0 3 2 1 18 "Times New Roman") 0.91 0
COMMENT     1 3 "@T @N " 0)
COMMENT     #145=(CWidgetStyle "Position" 1 (LOGPEN 0 0 0) 1 0 0 0 0)
COMMENT     #146=(CWidgetStyle "Annotation" 0 0 1
COMMENT     (LOGFONT 0 0 0 0 400 0 0 0 0 3 2 1 18 "Times New Roman") 0.91 0
COMMENT     0 0)
COMMENT     #147=(CWidgetStyle "Position Label" 1 (LOGPEN 0 0 8388608) 1 0 1
COMMENT     (LOGFONT 0 0 0 0 400 0 1 0 0 3 2 1 34 "Arial") 0.63 8388608 1 1
COMMENT     "@N" 0)
COMMENT     #148=(CWidgetStyle "Range" 1 (LOGPEN 0 0 0) 1 1
COMMENT     (LOGBRUSH 0 16777215 0) 0 0 0)
COMMENT     #149=(CWidgetStyle "Range Label" 1 (LOGPEN 0 0 8388608) 1 0 1
COMMENT     (LOGFONT 0 0 0 0 400 0 1 0 0 3 2 1 34 "Arial") 0.63 8388608 1 1
COMMENT     "@N" 0)
COMMENT     #150=(CWidgetStyle "ORF Label" 1 (LOGPEN 0 0 49216) 1 0 1
COMMENT     (LOGFONT 0 0 0 0 400 0 0 0 0 3 2 1 18 "Times New Roman")
COMMENT     0.611111 0 1 65535 "@N" 0)
COMMENT     #151=(CWidgetStyle "CDS Label" 1 (LOGPEN 0 0 4227264) 1 0 1
COMMENT     (LOGFONT 0 0 0 0 400 0 0 0 0 3 2 1 34 "Arial") 0.555556 255 1 1
COMMENT     "@N" 0)
COMMENT     #152=(CWidgetStyle "Shape 5" 1 (LOGPEN 0 0 0) 3 1
COMMENT     (LOGBRUSH 0 16777113 0) 1
COMMENT     (LOGFONT 0 0 0 0 400 0 0 0 0 7 48 2 50 "Arial") 0.9 0 0 1
COMMENT     (LOGSHAPE 9 1 0.8 1.8 0))
COMMENT     #153=(CWidgetStyle "CDS" 1 (LOGPEN 0 0 0) 1 1 (LOGBRUSH 2 39423 3) 0
            0
COMMENT     1 (LOGSHAPE 9 1 0.8 1.8 0))
COMMENT     #154=(CWidgetStyle "Label 2" 1 (LOGPEN 0 0 4227264) 1 0 1
COMMENT     (LOGFONT 0 0 0 0 400 0 0 0 0 3 2 1 34 "Arial") 0.944444 8388608
COMMENT     1 1 "@N" 0)
COMMENT     #155=(CWidgetStyle "Label 3" 1 (LOGPEN 0 0 8421376) 1 0 1
COMMENT     (LOGFONT 0 0 0 0 700 255 0 0 0 3 2 1 34 "Arial") 0.833333 255 1
COMMENT     5 "@N (@S)" 0)
COMMENT     #156=(CWidgetStyle "Label 4" 1 (LOGPEN 0 0 8437824) 1 0 1
COMMENT     (LOGFONT 0 0 0 0 400 0 0 0 0 3 2 1 34 "Arial") 0.722222 0 1 5
COMMENT     "@N (@S)" 0)) 0.164644 1.74233 0.164644 2.53336
COMMENT     (70 (CShapeMapEntry 0 "Unique RSite" 1 "Uniq RSite Label") 67
COMMENT     (CShapeMapEntry 0 "ORF" 0 "ORF Label")) 40.0378 40.0378 39 39 0.1
COMMENT     -11917) 1 0 1 1 1
COMMENT     (mapper: 17.9682 -11.8028 39 39 0.01 10 14 11917 11917 1 0 0)
COMMENT     #157=(CGroupWidget (CWidget 0 (0 0) 1 2 0 0 Nil 0 100)
COMMENT     (CObjectList
COMMENT     #158=(CGroupWidget (CWidget 1 (0 0) 1 2 0 0 Nil 0 100)
COMMENT     (CObjectList
COMMENT     #159=(CAxis
COMMENT     (CWideLine (CWidget 0 (0 0) 1 2 0 0 #123# 0 0)
COMMENT     (LOGPEN 0 0 10079436) 2 (LOGBRUSH 0 13434879 0) 1
COMMENT     6.27471 6.27271 1 0.0214037) 0.0526406)
COMMENT     #160=(CLabel (CWidget 1001 (0 0) 1 2 0 0 #120# 0 100)
COMMENT     (LOGPEN 0 0 0) 0
COMMENT     (LOGFONT 41 15 0 0 400 0 0 0 0 3 2 1 34 "Verdana")
COMMENT     2.53336 0.833333 0 "pCen1-CRISPR" "@N" 1 0 0.5 0
COMMENT     -4.55956 7.25641 1.07692 Nil)
COMMENT     #161=(CLabel (CWidget 1002 (0 0) 1 2 0 0 #119# 0 100)
COMMENT     (LOGPEN 0 0 0) 0
COMMENT     (LOGFONT 27 10 0 0 400 0 0 0 0 3 2 1 18 "Georgia")
COMMENT     2.53336 0.555556 0 "11917 bp" "@L bp" 16 0 -0.8 0
COMMENT     -5.82624 2.48718 0.641026 Nil)) (CObjectList))
COMMENT     #162=(CGroupWidget (CWidget 10 (6 0) 1 2 0 0 Nil 0 100)
COMMENT     (CObjectList
COMMENT     #163=(CGroupWidget (CWidget 4 (7 4 0) 1 2 0 0 Nil 0 100)
COMMENT     (CObjectList
COMMENT     #164=(CWideArrow
COMMENT     (CWideLine
COMMENT     (CWidget 0 (3 #5# 0) 1 2 0 0 #121# 0 100)
COMMENT     (LOGPEN 0 0 3355545) 1
COMMENT     (LOGBRUSH 0 6724095 0) 1 1.73451 2.08194 1
COMMENT     0.082322) 0.8 1.8 1)
COMMENT     #165=(CLabel (CWidget 0 (0 0) 1 2 0 0 #118# 0 100)
COMMENT     (LOGPEN 0 0 0) 1
COMMENT     (LOGFONT 32 12 0 0 700 0 0 0 0 3 2 1 34
COMMENT     "Arial") 2.53336 0.666667 0 "AmpR" "@N" 1 0
COMMENT     0 6.60716 1.97573 1.87179 0.820513 #164#)
COMMENT     #166=(CWideArrow
COMMENT     (CWideLine
COMMENT     (CWidget 0 (3 #9# 0) 1 2 0 0 #121# 0 100)
COMMENT     (LOGPEN 0 0 3355545) 1
COMMENT     (LOGBRUSH 0 6724095 0) 1 3.64536 5.82311 1
COMMENT     0.082322) 0.8 1.8 1)
COMMENT     #167=(CLabel (CWidget 0 (0 0) 1 2 0 0 #118# 0 100)
COMMENT     (LOGPEN 0 0 0) 1
COMMENT     (LOGFONT 32 12 0 0 700 0 0 0 0 3 2 1 34
COMMENT     "Arial") 2.53336 0.666667 0 "hCas9" "@N" 1 0
COMMENT     0 -8.73707 1.97573 1.94872 0.820513 #166#))
COMMENT     (CObjectList))
COMMENT     #168=(CGroupWidget (CWidget 14 (7 14 0) 1 2 0 0 Nil 0 100)
COMMENT     (CObjectList
COMMENT     #169=(CScratch
COMMENT     (CWidget 0 (3 #16# 0) 1 2 0 0 #137# 0 100)
COMMENT     (LOGPEN 0 6 32768) 8 1 3.02105 1.9 0.082322 1)
COMMENT     #170=(CLabel (CWidget 0 (0 0) 1 2 0 0 #118# 0 100)
COMMENT     (LOGPEN 0 0 0) 1
COMMENT     (LOGFONT 32 12 0 0 700 0 0 0 0 3 2 1 34
COMMENT     "Arial") 2.53336 0.666667 0 "trp1.gRNA" "@N"
COMMENT     1 0 0 2.1184 7.04245 3.12821 0.820513 #169#))
COMMENT     (CObjectList))
COMMENT     #171=(CGroupWidget (CWidget 21 (7 21 0) 1 2 0 0 Nil 0 100)
COMMENT     (CObjectList
COMMENT     #172=(CWideArrow
COMMENT     (CWideLine
COMMENT     (CWidget 0 (3 #4# 0) 1 2 0 0 #122# 0 100)
COMMENT     (LOGPEN 0 0 6723840) 1
COMMENT     (LOGBRUSH 0 10079334 0) 1 5.93471 6.05578 1
COMMENT     0.082322) 0.8 1.8 0)
COMMENT     #173=(CLabel (CWidget 0 (0 0) 1 2 0 0 #118# 0 100)
COMMENT     (LOGPEN 0 0 0) 1
COMMENT     (LOGFONT 32 12 0 0 700 0 0 0 0 3 2 1 34
COMMENT     "Arial") 2.53336 0.666667 0 "Cen1-1" "@N" 1
COMMENT     0 0 -14.2674 1.97573 2.12821 0.820513 #172#)
COMMENT     #174=(CWideArrow
COMMENT     (CWideLine
COMMENT     (CWidget 0 (3 #6# 0) 1 2 0 0 #122# 0 100)
COMMENT     (LOGPEN 0 0 6723840) 1
COMMENT     (LOGBRUSH 0 10079334 0) 1 1.45551 1.515 1
COMMENT     0.082322) 0.8 1.8 1)
COMMENT     #175=(CLabel (CWidget 0 (0 0) 1 2 0 0 #118# 0 100)
COMMENT     (LOGPEN 0 0 0) 1
COMMENT     (LOGFONT 32 12 0 0 700 0 0 0 0 3 2 1 34
COMMENT     "Arial") 2.53336 0.666667 0 "ORI1001" "@N" 1
COMMENT     0 0 8.91102 1.97573 2.58974 0.820513 #174#)
COMMENT     #176=(CWideArrow
COMMENT     (CWideLine
COMMENT     (CWidget 0 (3 #7# 0) 1 2 0 0 #122# 0 100)
COMMENT     (LOGPEN 0 0 6723840) 1
COMMENT     (LOGBRUSH 0 10079334 0) 1 0.00947532 1.4513
COMMENT     1 0.082322) 0.8 1.8 0)
COMMENT     #177=(CLabel (CWidget 0 (0 0) 1 2 0 0 #118# 0 100)
COMMENT     (LOGPEN 0 0 0) 1
COMMENT     (LOGFONT 32 12 0 0 700 0 0 0 0 3 2 1 34
COMMENT     "Arial") 2.53336 0.666667 0 "LEU2" "@N" 1 0
COMMENT     0 11.9333 3.24241 1.69231 0.820513 #176#)
COMMENT     #178=(CWideArrow
COMMENT     (CWideLine
COMMENT     (CWidget 0 (3 #8# 0) 1 2 0 0 #122# 0 100)
COMMENT     (LOGPEN 0 0 6723840) 1
COMMENT     (LOGBRUSH 0 10079334 0) 0.835356 0.390067
COMMENT     1.03123 1 0.082322) 0.8 1.8 0)
COMMENT     #179=(CLabel (CWidget 0 (0 0) 1 2 0 0 #118# 0 100)
COMMENT     (LOGPEN 0 0 0) 1
COMMENT     (LOGFONT 32 12 0 0 700 0 0 0 0 3 2 1 34
COMMENT     "Arial") 2.53336 0.666667 0 "Leu2ORF " "@N"
COMMENT     1 0 0 12.6523 1.97573 2.94872 0.820513 #178#))
COMMENT     (CObjectList))
COMMENT     #180=(CGroupWidget (CWidget 29 (7 29 0) 1 2 0 0 Nil 0 100)
COMMENT     (CObjectList
COMMENT     #181=(CWideArrow
COMMENT     (CWideLine
COMMENT     (CWidget 0 (3 #10# 0) 1 2 0 0 #122# 0 100)
COMMENT     (LOGPEN 0 0 6723840) 1
COMMENT     (LOGBRUSH 0 10079334 0) 1 3.36584 3.64536 1
COMMENT     0.082322) 0.8 1.8 1)
COMMENT     #182=(CLabel (CWidget 0 (0 0) 1 2 0 0 #118# 0 100)
COMMENT     (LOGPEN 0 0 0) 1
COMMENT     (LOGFONT 32 12 0 0 700 0 0 0 0 3 2 1 34
COMMENT     "Arial") 2.53336 0.666667 0 "TEFin" "@N" 1 0
COMMENT     0 -3.30794 1.97573 1.69231 0.820513 #181#)
COMMENT     #183=(CWideArrow
COMMENT     (CWideLine
COMMENT     (CWidget 0 (3 #17# 0) 1 2 0 0 #122# 0 100)
COMMENT     (LOGPEN 0 0 6723840) 1
COMMENT     (LOGBRUSH 0 10079334 0) 0.835356 2.70836
COMMENT     2.98788 1 0.082322) 0.8 1.8 1)
COMMENT     #184=(CLabel (CWidget 0 (0 0) 1 2 0 0 #118# 0 100)
COMMENT     (LOGPEN 0 0 0) 1
COMMENT     (LOGFONT 32 12 0 0 700 0 0 0 0 3 2 1 34
COMMENT     "Arial") 2.53336 0.666667 0 "TEFin" "@N" 1 0
COMMENT     0 2.19559 4.50909 1.69231 0.820513 #183#))
COMMENT     (CObjectList))
COMMENT     #185=(CGroupWidget (CWidget 43 (7 43 0) 1 2 0 0 Nil 0 100)
COMMENT     (CObjectList
COMMENT     #186=(CLine
COMMENT     (CWidget 0 (3 #11# 0) 1 2 0 0 #126# 0 100)
COMMENT     (LOGPEN 0 6 13395507) 10 0.835356 5.82311
COMMENT     5.92892)
COMMENT     #187=(CLabel (CWidget 0 (0 0) 1 2 0 0 #118# 0 100)
COMMENT     (LOGPEN 0 0 0) 1
COMMENT     (LOGFONT 32 12 0 0 700 0 0 0 0 3 2 1 34
COMMENT     "Arial") 2.53336 0.666667 0 "cyc1t" "@N" 1 0
COMMENT     0 -13.4838 4.50909 1.58974 0.820513 #186#)
COMMENT     #188=(CLine
COMMENT     (CWidget 0 (3 #12# 0) 1 2 0 0 #126# 0 100)
COMMENT     (LOGPEN 0 6 13395507) 10 0.835356 3.09895
COMMENT     3.36268)
COMMENT     #189=(CLabel (CWidget 0 (0 0) 1 2 0 0 #118# 0 100)
COMMENT     (LOGPEN 0 0 0) 1
COMMENT     (LOGFONT 32 12 0 0 700 0 0 0 0 3 2 1 34
COMMENT     "Arial") 2.53336 0.666667 0 "mig1t" "@N" 1 0
COMMENT     0 -2.12239 4.50909 1.69231 0.820513 #188#))
COMMENT     (CObjectList))
COMMENT     #190=(CGroupWidget (CWidget 57 (7 57 0) 1 2 0 0 Nil 0 100)
COMMENT     (CObjectList
COMMENT     #191=(CScratch
COMMENT     (CWidget 0 (3 #14# 0) 1 2 0 0 #126# 0 100)
COMMENT     (LOGPEN 0 6 13395507) 10 1 3.06316 1.9
COMMENT     0.082322 1)
COMMENT     #192=(CLabel (CWidget 0 (0 0) 1 2 0 0 #118# 0 100)
COMMENT     (LOGPEN 0 0 0) 1
COMMENT     (LOGFONT 32 12 0 0 700 0 0 0 0 3 2 1 34
COMMENT     "Arial") 2.53336 0.666667 0 "sgRNA" "@N" 1 0
COMMENT     0 1.42476 8.30913 2.12821 0.820513 #191#))
COMMENT     (CObjectList))
COMMENT     #193=(CGroupWidget
COMMENT     (CWidget 105 (7 105 0) 1 2 0 0 Nil 0 100)
COMMENT     (CObjectList
COMMENT     #194=(CScratch
COMMENT     (CWidget 0 (3 #13# 0) 1 2 0 0 #126# 0 100)
COMMENT     (LOGPEN 0 6 13395507) 10 1 3.09895 1.9
COMMENT     0.082322 1)
COMMENT     #195=(CLabel (CWidget 0 (0 0) 1 2 0 0 #118# 0 100)
COMMENT     (LOGPEN 0 0 0) 1
COMMENT     (LOGFONT 32 12 0 0 700 0 0 0 0 3 2 1 34
COMMENT     "Arial") 2.53336 0.666667 0 "HDV" "@N" 1 0 0
COMMENT     0.901186 9.57581 1.41026 0.820513 #194#)
COMMENT     #196=(CScratch
COMMENT     (CWidget 0 (3 #15# 0) 1 2 0 0 #126# 0 100)
COMMENT     (LOGPEN 0 6 13395507) 10 1 3.01052 1.9
COMMENT     0.082322 1)
COMMENT     #197=(CLabel (CWidget 0 (0 0) 1 2 0 0 #118# 0 100)
COMMENT     (LOGPEN 0 0 0) 1
COMMENT     (LOGFONT 32 12 0 0 700 0 0 0 0 3 2 1 34
COMMENT     "Arial") 2.53336 0.666667 0 "HH" "@N" 1 0 0
COMMENT     1.07706 5.77577 0.948718 0.820513 #196#))
COMMENT     (CObjectList))) (CObjectList))
COMMENT     #198=(CGroupWidget (CWidget 11 (8 0) 1 2 0 0 Nil 0 100)
COMMENT     (CObjectList
COMMENT     #199=(CGroupWidget
COMMENT     (CWidget 1 (10 #0# 0) 1 2 0 0 Nil 0 100)
COMMENT     (CObjectList
COMMENT     #200=(CScratch
COMMENT     (CWidget 1 (1 #0# 1) 1 2 0 0 #125# 0 100)
COMMENT     (LOGPEN 0 6 10053171) 8 1 4.70186 1.9
COMMENT     0.082322 1)
COMMENT     #201=(CLabel (CWidget 0 (0 0) 1 2 0 0 #127# 0 100)
COMMENT     (LOGPEN 0 0 153) 1
COMMENT     (LOGFONT 27 10 0 0 400 0 0 0 0 3 2 1 18
COMMENT     "Georgia") 2.53336 0.555556 128
COMMENT     "{\\i Bam}HI (2986)" "@N (@S)" 5 0 0 -9.84098
COMMENT     3.24241 4.4359 0.641026 #200#)) (CObjectList))
COMMENT     #202=(CGroupWidget
COMMENT     (CWidget 1 (10 #1# 0) 1 2 0 0 Nil 0 100)
COMMENT     (CObjectList
COMMENT     #203=(CScratch
COMMENT     (CWidget 1 (1 #1# 1) 1 2 0 0 #125# 0 100)
COMMENT     (LOGPEN 0 6 10053171) 8 1 5.93155 1.9
COMMENT     0.082322 1)
COMMENT     #204=(CLabel (CWidget 0 (0 0) 1 2 0 0 #127# 0 100)
COMMENT     (LOGPEN 0 0 153) 1
COMMENT     (LOGFONT 27 10 0 0 400 0 0 0 0 3 2 1 18
COMMENT     "Georgia") 2.53336 0.555556 128
COMMENT     "{\\i Mlu}I (650)" "@N (@S)" 5 0 0 -14.5567
COMMENT     3.24241 3.25641 0.641026 #203#))
COMMENT     (CObjectList))
COMMENT     #205=(CGroupWidget
COMMENT     (CWidget 1 (10 #2# 0) 1 2 0 0 Nil 0 100)
COMMENT     (CObjectList
COMMENT     #206=(CScratch
COMMENT     (CWidget 1 (1 #2# 1) 1 2 0 0 #125# 0 100)
COMMENT     (LOGPEN 0 6 10053171) 8 1 2.70626 1.9
COMMENT     0.082322 1)
COMMENT     #207=(CLabel (CWidget 0 (0 0) 1 2 0 0 #127# 0 100)
COMMENT     (LOGPEN 0 0 153) 1
COMMENT     (LOGFONT 27 10 0 0 400 0 0 0 0 3 2 1 18
COMMENT     "Georgia") 2.53336 0.555556 128
COMMENT     "{\\i Pme}I (6777)" "@N (@S)" 5 0 0 3.86074
COMMENT     3.24241 3.71795 0.641026 #206#))
COMMENT     (CObjectList))
COMMENT     #208=(CGroupWidget
COMMENT     (CWidget 1 (10 #3# 0) 1 2 0 0 Nil 0 100)
COMMENT     (CObjectList
COMMENT     #209=(CScratch
COMMENT     (CWidget 1 (1 #3# 1) 1 2 0 0 #125# 0 100)
COMMENT     (LOGPEN 0 6 10053171) 8 1 3.36532 1.9
COMMENT     0.082322 1)
COMMENT     #210=(CLabel (CWidget 0 (0 0) 1 2 0 0 #127# 0 100)
COMMENT     (LOGPEN 0 0 153) 1
COMMENT     (LOGFONT 27 10 0 0 400 0 0 0 0 3 2 1 18
COMMENT     "Georgia") 2.53336 0.555556 128
COMMENT     "{\\i Sal}I (5525)" "@N (@S)" 5 0 0 -3.57447
COMMENT     3.24241 3.4359 0.641026 #209#)) (CObjectList)))
COMMENT     (CObjectList))
COMMENT     #211=(CGroupWidget (CWidget 14 (16 0) 1 2 0 0 Nil 0 100)
COMMENT     (CObjectList) (CObjectList))
COMMENT     #212=(CGroupWidget (CWidget 12 (0 0) 1 2 0 0 Nil 0 100)
COMMENT     (CObjectList) (CObjectList))) (CObjectList)))
COMMENT     (CSeqView 10 10 (CObjectList) (CObList) 1 (CObList)) (CObList) 0
COMMENT     (CStringList) 0 0 (CObList)))
FEATURES             Location/Qualifiers
     misc_feature    414..643
                     /ApEinfo_fwdcolor=#00ff00
                     /ApEinfo_revcolor=#00ff00
                     /vntifkey="21"
                     /label=Cen1-1
     CDS             complement(7963..8622)
                     /ApEinfo_fwdcolor=yellow
                     /ApEinfo_revcolor=yellow
                     /vntifkey="4"
                     /label=AmpR
     misc_feature    complement(9040..9152)
                     /ApEinfo_fwdcolor=cyan
                     /ApEinfo_revcolor=cyan
                     /vntifkey="21"
                     /label=ORI1001
     misc_feature    9161..11899
                     /ApEinfo_fwdcolor=#ffff80
                     /ApEinfo_revcolor=#ff0000
                     /vntifkey="21"
                     /label=LEU2
     misc_feature    9959..11176
                     /ApEinfo_fwdcolor=cyan
                     /ApEinfo_revcolor=green
                     /vntifkey="21"
                     /label=Leu2ORF\
     CDS             complement(856..4992)
                     /vntifkey="4"
                     /label=hCas9
     promoter        complement(4993..5523)
                     /vntifkey="29"
                     /label=TEFin
     terminator      complement(655..855)
                     /vntifkey="43"
                     /label=cyc1t
     terminator      complement(5530..6030)
                     /vntifkey="43"
                     /label=mig1t
     snoRNA          complement(6031..6098)
                     /vntifkey="105"
                     /label=HDV
     snRNA           complement(6099..6178)
                     /vntifkey="57"
                     /label=sgRNA
     snoRNA          6199..6235
                     /vntifkey="105"
                     /label=HH
     insertion_seq   6179..6198
                     /vntifkey="14"
                     /label=trp1.gRNA
     promoter        complement(6242..6772)
                     /vntifkey="29"
                     /label=TEFin
BASE COUNT  2856 a 2890 c 2932 g 3239 t
ORIGIN
        1 tcgcgcgttt cggtgatgac ggtgaaaacc tctgacacat gcagctcccg gagacggtca
       61 cagcttgtct gtaagcggat gccgggagca gacaagcccg tcagggcgcg tcagcgggtg
      121 ttggcgggtg tcggggctgg cttaactatg cggcatcaga gcagattgta ctgagagtgc
      181 accatatgcg gtgtgaaata ccgcacagat gcgtaaggag aaaataccgc atcaggcgcc
      241 attcgccatt caggctgcgc aactgttggg aagggcgatc ggtgcgggcc tcttcgctat
      301 tacgccagct ggcgaaaggg ggatgtgctg caaggcgatt aagttgggta acgccagggt
      361 tttcccagtc acgacgttgt aaaacgacgg ccagtgaatt cgagctcggt acccgctttt
      421 cgtagataat ggaatacaaa tggatatcca gagtatacac atggatagta tacactgaca
      481 cgacaattct gtatctcttt atgttaacta ctgtgaggcg ttaaatagag cttgatatat
      541 aaaatgttac atttcacagt ctgaactttt gcagattacc taatttggta agatattaat
      601 tatgaactga aagttgatgg catccctaaa tttgatgaaa gggggatcac gcgtctgtac
      661 agaaaaaaaa gaaaaatttg aaatataaat aacgttctta atactaacat aactataaaa
      721 aaataaatag ggacctagac ttcaggttgt ctaactcctt ccttttcggt tagagcggat
      781 gtggggggag ggcgtgaatg taagcgtgac ataactaatt acatgactcg aggtccaatg
      841 actcgaggtc caaaatcaca ccttcctctt cttcttgggg tcagccctgc tgtctccacc
      901 gagctgagag aggtcgattc ttgtttcata gagccccgta attgactgat gaatcagtgt
      961 ggcgtccagg acctcctttg tagaggtgta ccgctttctg tctatggtgg tgtcgaagta
     1021 cttgaaggct gcaggcgcgc ccaagttggt cagagtaaac aagtggataa tgttttctgc
     1081 ctgctccctg atgggcttat ccctgtgctt attgtaagca gaaagcacct tatcgaggtt
     1141 agcgtcggcg aggatcactc ttttggagaa ttcgcttatt tgctcgatga tctcatcaag
     1201 gtagtgtttg tgttgttcca cgaacagctg cttctgctca ttatcttcgg gagacccttt
     1261 gagcttttca tagtggctgg ccagatacaa gaaattaacg tatttagagg gcagtgccag
     1321 ctcgttacct ttctgcagct cgcccgcact agcgagcatt cgtttccggc cgttttcaag
     1381 ctcaaagaga gagtacttgg gaagcttaat gatgaggtct tttttgacct ctttatatcc
     1441 tttcgcctcg agaaagtcga tggggttttt ttcgaagctt gatcgctcca tgattgtgat
     1501 gcccagcagt tccttgacgc ttttgagttt tttagacttc cctttctcca ctttggccac
     1561 aaccagtaca ctgtaagcga ctgtaggaga atcgaatccg ccgtatttct tggggtccca
     1621 atcttttttg cgtgcgatca gcttgtcgct gttccttttc gggaggatac tttccttgga
     1681 gaagcctccg gtctgtactt cggtcttttt aacgatgttc acctgcggca tggacaggac
     1741 cttccggact gtcgcgaaat ccctaccctt gtcccacacg atttctcctg tttctccgtt
     1801 tgtttcgata agtggtcgct tccgaatctc tccattggcc agtgtaatct cggtcttgaa
     1861 aaaattcata atattgctgt aaaagaagta cttagcggtg gccttgccta tttcctgctc
     1921 agactttgcg atcattttcc taacatcgta cactttatag tctccgtaaa caaattcaga
     1981 ttcaagcttg ggatattttt tgataagtgc agtgcctacc actgcattca ggtaggcatc
     2041 atgcgcatgg tggtaattgt tgatctctct caccttataa aactgaaagt cctttctgaa
     2101 atctgagacc agcttagact tcagagtaat aactttcacc tctcgaatca gtttgtcatt
     2161 ttcatcgtac ttggtgttca tgcgtgaatc gagaatttgg gccacgtgct tggtgatctg
     2221 gcgtgtctca acaagctgcc ttttgatgaa gccggcttta tccaactcag acaggccacc
     2281 tcgttcagcc ttagtcagat tatcgaactt ccgttgtgtg atcagtttgg cgttcagcag
     2341 ctgccgccaa taatttttca ttttcttgac aacttcttct gaggggacgt tatcactctt
     2401 ccctctattt ttatcggatc ttgtcaacac tttattatca atagaatcat ctttgagaaa
     2461 agactggggc acgatatgat ccacgtcgta gtcggagagc cgattgatgt ccagttcctg
     2521 atccacgtac atgtccctgc cgttctgcag gtagtacagg tagagcttct cattctgaag
     2581 ctgggtgttt tcaactgggt gttccttaag gatttgggac cccagttctt ttataccctc
     2641 ttcaatcctc ttcatccttt ccctactgtt cttctgtccc ttctgggtag tttggttctc
     2701 tcgggccatc tcgataacga tattctcggg cttatgcctt cccattactt tgacgagttc
     2761 atccacgacc ttaacggtct gcagtattcc ctttttgata gctgggctac ctgcaagatt
     2821 agcgatgtgc tcgtgaagac tgtccccctg gccagaaact tgtgctttct ggatgtcctc
     2881 cttaaaggtg agagagtcat catggatcaa ctgcatgaag ttccggttgg caaatccatc
     2941 ggacttaaga aaatccagga ttgtctttcc actctgcttg tctcggatcc cattgatcag
     3001 ttttcttgac agccgccccc atcctgtata tcggcgcctc ttgagctgtt tcatgacttt
     3061 gtcgtcgaag agatgagcgt aagttttcaa gcgttcttca atcatctccc tatcttcaaa
     3121 caacgtaagg gtgaggacaa tgtcctcaag aatgtcctcg ttctcctcat tgtccaggaa
     3181 gtccttgtct ttaatgattt tcaggagatc gtgatacgtt cccagggatg cgttgaagcg
     3241 atcctccact ccgctgattt caacagagtc gaaacattca atctttttga aatagtcttc
     3301 tttgagctgt ttcacggtaa ctttccggtt cgtcttgaag aggaggtcca cgatagcttt
     3361 cttctgctct ccagacagga atgctggctt tctcatccct tctgtgacgt atttgacctt
     3421 ggtgagctcg ttataaactg tgaagtactc gtacagcaga gagtgtttag gaagcacctt
     3481 ttcgttaggc agatttttat caaagttagt catcctttcg atgaaggact gggcagaggc
     3541 ccccttatcc acgacttcct cgaagttcca gggagtgatg gtctcttctg atttgcgagt
     3601 catccacgcg aatctggaat ttccccgggc gagggggcct acatagtagg gtatccgaaa
     3661 tgtgaggatt ttctcaatct tttccctgtt atctttcaaa aaggggtaga aatcctcttg
     3721 ccgcctgagg atagcgtgca gttcgcccag gtgaatctgg tgggggatgc ttccattgtc
     3781 gaaagtgcgc tgtttgcgca acagatcttc tctgttaagc tttaccagca gctcctcggt
     3841 gccgtccatt ttttccaaga tgggcttaat aaatttgtaa aattcctcct ggcttgctcc
     3901 gccgtcaatg tatccggcgt agccattttt agactgatcg aagaaaattt ccttgtactt
     3961 ctcaggcagt tgctgtctga caagggcctt cagcaaagtc aagtcttggt ggtgctcatc
     4021 atagcgcttg atcatactag cgctcagcgg agctttggtg atctccgtgt tcactcgcag
     4081 aatatcactc agcagaatgg cgtctgacag gttctttgcc gccaaaaaaa ggtctgcgta
     4141 ctggtcgccg atctgggcca gcagattgtc gagatcatca tcgtaggtgt ctttgctcag
     4201 ttgaagcttg gcatcttcgg ccaggtcgaa gttagattta aagttggggg tcagcccgag
     4261 tgacagggcg ataagattac caaacaggcc gttcttcttc tccccaggga gctgtgcgat
     4321 gaggttttcg agccgccggg atttggacag cctagcgctc aggattgctt tggcgtcaac
     4381 tccggatgcg ttgatcgggt tctcttcgaa aagctgattg taagtctgaa ccagttggat
     4441 aaagagtttg tcaacatcgc tgttgtctgg gttcaggtcc ccctcgatga ggaagtgtcc
     4501 ccgaaatttg atcatatgcg ccagcgcgag atagatcaac cgcaagtcag ccttatcagt
     4561 actgtctaca agcttcttcc tcagatgata tatggttggg tacttttcat ggtacgccac
     4621 ctcgtccacg atattgccaa agattgggtg gcgctcgtgc tttttatcct cctccaccaa
     4681 aaaggactcc tccagcctat ggaagaaaga gtcatccacc ttagccatct cattactaaa
     4741 gatctcctgc aggtagcaga tccgattctt tctgcgggta tatctgcgcc gtgctgttct
     4801 tttgagccgc gtggcttcgg ccgtctcccc ggagtcgaac aggagggcgc caatgaggtt
     4861 cttctttatg ctgtggcgat cggtattgcc cagaactttg aattttttgc tcggcacctt
     4921 gtactcgtcc gtaatgacgg cccagccgac gctgtttgtg ccgatatcga gcccaatgga
     4981 gtacttcttg tcctgcggtt agtactgcaa aaagtgctgg tcggatgacg tggcgtcttg
     5041 tgtcgatggg aatgggacca cacccggccg tgtgctcaaa gcccgtggca attgctgctg
     5101 cctctgaaac tcaccatttt gaatgattct tatactcaga aggaaatgct taacgatttc
     5161 gggtgtgagt tgacaaggag agagagaaaa gaagaggaaa ggtaattcgg ggacggtggt
     5221 cttttatacc cttggctaaa gtcccaacca caaagcaaaa aaattttcag tagtctattt
     5281 tgcgtccggc atgggttacc cggatggcca gacaaagaaa ctagtacaaa gtctgaacaa
     5341 gcgtagattc cagactgcag taccctacgc ccttaacggc aagtgtggga accgggggag
     5401 gtttgatatg tggggtgaag ggggctctcg ccggggttgg gcccgctact gggtcaattt
     5461 ggggtcaatt ggggcaattg gggctgtttt ttgggacaca aatacgccgc caacccggtc
     5521 tctgtcgaca aacccaaaag ggccgaaggc tgggccgagg ctctgagatg gatgagatag
     5581 ctggggaaaa caggtgagta aatgattagt aatcagacac ccaggcagat ccgatacacc
     5641 ggtatgattg catcacgtga cttcattgct cctccacaga gagattagtc atgctctttt
     5701 tcagaatcgc aaacccttcc cccacttact taacccctca agctcaactg aaacagtcac
     5761 tcactgtaga tgtgctccga aggcccagga acaatgtggg gtaggaaaat attatgtcta
     5821 tacgagacga atacggtcac cgactctaat gtaagtgata ccatgtatag tagtgtcttc
     5881 tggtacagaa ctccaagtaa tgtgtactta atcccctgta atacaatacc gtgctctcat
     5941 tctcttacgg tatcattaca ttcatctata tacagccaat gggcaatgcg tgtgctgagc
     6001 tcagcacgtt aaattatcga ccggccagtg gtcccattcg ccatgccgaa gcatgttgcc
     6061 cagccggcgc cagcgaggag gctgggacca tgccggccaa aagcaccgac tcggtgccac
     6121 tttttcaagt tgataacgga ctagccttat tttaacttgc tatttctagc tctaaaaccg
     6181 atggcgtcct gatccagtga cgagcttact cgtttcgtcc tcacggactc atcagactgg
     6241 actgcggtta gtactgcaaa aagtgctggt cggatgacgt ggcgtcttgt gtcgatggga
     6301 atgggaccac acccggccgt gtgctcaaag cccgtggcaa ttgctgctgc ctctgaaact
     6361 caccattttg aatgattctt atactcagaa ggaaatgctt aacgatttcg ggtgtgagtt
     6421 gacaaggaga gagagaaaag aagaggaaag gtaattcggg gacggtggtc ttttataccc
     6481 ttggctaaag tcccaaccac aaagcaaaaa aattttcagt agtctatttt gcgtccggca
     6541 tgggttaccc ggatggccag acaaagaaac tagtacaaag tctgaacaag cgtagattcc
     6601 agactgcagt accctacgcc cttaacggca agtgtgggaa ccgggggagg tttgatatgt
     6661 ggggtgaagg gggctctcgc cggggttggg cccgctactg ggtcaatttg gggtcaattg
     6721 gggcaattgg ggctgttttt tgggacacaa atacgccgcc aacccggtct ctgtttaaac
     6781 aagcttggcg taatcatggt catagctgtt tcctgtgtga aattgttatc cgctcacaat
     6841 tccacacaac atacgagccg gaagcataaa gtgtaaagcc tggggtgcct aatgagtgag
     6901 ctaactcaca ttaattgcgt tgcgctcact gcccgctttc cagtcgggaa acctgtcgtg
     6961 ccagctgcat taatgaatcg gccaacgcgc ggggagaggc ggtttgcgta ttgggcgctc
     7021 ttccgcttcc tcgctcactg actcgctgcg ctcggtcgtt cggctgcggc gagcggtatc
     7081 agctcactca aaggcggtaa tacggttatc cacagaatca ggggataacg caggaaagaa
     7141 catgtgagca aaaggccagc aaaaggccag gaaccgtaaa aaggccgcgt tgctggcgtt
     7201 tttccatagg ctccgccccc ctgacgagca tcacaaaaat cgacgctcaa gtcagaggtg
     7261 gcgaaacccg acaggactat aaagatacca ggcgtttccc cctggaagct ccctcgtgcg
     7321 ctctcctgtt ccgaccctgc cgcttaccgg atacctgtcc gcctttctcc cttcgggaag
     7381 cgtggcgctt tctcaatgct cacgctgtag gtatctcagt tcggtgtagg tcgttcgctc
     7441 caagctgggc tgtgtgcacg aaccccccgt tcagcccgac cgctgcgcct tatccggtaa
     7501 ctatcgtctt gagtccaacc cggtaagaca cgacttatcg ccactggcag cagccactgg
     7561 taacaggatt agcagagcga ggtatgtagg cggtgctaca gagttcttga agtggtggcc
     7621 taactacggc tacactagaa ggacagtatt tggtatctgc gctctgctga agccagttac
     7681 cttcggaaaa agagttggta gctcttgatc cggcaaacaa accaccgctg gtagcggtgg
     7741 tttttttgtt tgcaagcagc agattacgcg cagaaaaaaa ggatctcaag aagatccttt
     7801 gatcttttct acggggtctg acgctcagtg gaacgaaaac tcacgttaag ggattttggt
     7861 catgagatta tcaaaaagga tcttcaccta gatcctttta aattaaaaat gaagttttaa
     7921 atcaatctaa agtatatatg agtaaacttg gtctgacagt taccaatgct taatcagtga
     7981 ggcacctatc tcagcgatct gtctatttcg ttcatccata gttgcctgac tccccgtcgt
     8041 gtagataact acgatacggg agggcttacc atctggcccc agtgctgcaa tgataccgcg
     8101 agacccacgc tcaccggctc cagatttatc agcaataaac cagccagccg gaagggccga
     8161 gcgcagaagt ggtcctgcaa ctttatccgc ctccatccag tctattaatt gttgccggga
     8221 agctagagta agtagttcgc cagttaatag tttgcgcaac gttgttgcca ttgctacagg
     8281 catcgtggtg tcacgctcgt cgtttggtat ggcttcattc agctccggtt cccaacgatc
     8341 aaggcgagtt acatgatccc ccatgttgtg caaaaaagcg gttagctcct tcggtcctcc
     8401 gatcgttgtc agaagtaagt tggccgcagt gttatcactc atggttatgg cagcactgca
     8461 taattctctt actgtcatgc catccgtaag atgcttttct gtgactggtg agtactcaac
     8521 caagtcattc tgagaatagt gtatgcggcg accgagttgc tcttgcccgg cgtcaatacg
     8581 ggataatacc gcgccacata gcagaacttt aaaagtgctc atcattggaa aacgttcttc
     8641 ggggcgaaaa ctctcaagga tcttaccgct gttgagatcc agttcgatgt aacccactcg
     8701 tgcacccaac tgatcttcag catcttttac tttcaccagc gtttctgggt gagcaaaaac
     8761 aggaaggcaa aatgccgcaa aaaagggaat aagggcgaca cggaaatgtt gaatactcat
     8821 actcttcctt tttcaatatt attgaagcat ttatcagggt tattgtctca tgagcggata
     8881 catatttgaa tgtatttaga aaaataaaca aataggggtt ccgcgcacat ttccccgaaa
     8941 agtgccacct gacgtctaag aaaccattat tatcatgaca ttaacctata aaaataggcg
     9001 tatcacgagg cccagatcct ctagagtcga agcggccgct atgtctgata aaaggatgta
     9061 acataggcaa gctgctcgtg agtgttgagt acgaacctta gatccaaatc acccgcaccc
     9121 acggatatac ttgcttgaat atacagtagt atgcggccgc ttcgacacca tatcatataa
     9181 aactaacaat gcattgctta ttacgaagac tacccgttgc tatctccaca ccgttatctc
     9241 cacggtccaa aggctgctca atgtgctgca tacgtaacgt ggggtgcaac cttgagcaca
     9301 tagtactttt ccgaaaaccg gcgataatta agtgtgcact ccaacttttc acactgagcg
     9361 taaaatgtgg agaagaaatc ggcactaaaa agtcaggtag actggaaaat gcgccatgaa
     9421 atgaatatct cttgctacag taatgcccag catcgagggg tattgtgtca ccaacactat
     9481 agtggcagct gaagcgctcg tgattgtagt atgagtcttt attggtgatg ggaagagttc
     9541 actcaatatt ctcgttactg ccaaaacacc acggtaatcg gccagacacc atggatgtag
     9601 atcaccaagc ctgtgaatgt tattcgagct aaaatgcaca tggttggtga aaggagtagt
     9661 tgctgtcgaa ttccgtcgtc gcctgagtca tcatttattt accagttggc cacaaaccct
     9721 tgacgatctc gtatgtcccc tccgacatac tcccggccgg ctggggtacg ttcgatagcg
     9781 ctatcggcat cgacaaggtt tgggtcccta gccgataccg cactacctga gtcacaatct
     9841 tcggaggttt agtcttccac atagcacggg caaaagtgcg tatatataca agagcgtttg
     9901 ccagccacag attttcactc cacacaccac atcacacata caaccacaca catccacaat
     9961 ggaacccgaa actaagaaga ccaagactga ctccaagaag attgttcttc tcggcggcga
    10021 cttctgtggc cccgaggtga ttgccgaggc cgtcaaggtg ctcaagtctg ttgctgaggc
    10081 ctccggcacc gagtttgtgt ttgaggaccg actcattgga ggagctgcca ttgagaagga
    10141 gggcgagccc atcaccgacg ctactctcga catctgccga aaggctgact ctattatgct
    10201 cggtgctgtc ggaggcgctg ccaacaccgt atggaccact cccgacggac gaaccgacgt
    10261 gcgacccgag cagggtctcc tcaagctgcg aaaggacctg aacctgtacg ccaacctgcg
    10321 accctgccag ctgctgtcgc ccaagctcgc cgatctctcc cccatccgaa acgttgaggg
    10381 caccgacttc atcattgtcc gagagctcgt cggaggtatc tactttggag agcgaaagga
    10441 ggatgacgga tctggcgtcg cttccgacac cgagacctac tccgttcctg aggttgagcg
    10501 aattgcccga atggccgcct tcctggccct tcagcacaac ccccctcttc ccgtgtggtc
    10561 tcttgacaag gccaacgtgc tggcctcctc tcgactttgg cgaaagactg tcactcgagt
    10621 cctcaaggac gaattccccc agctcgagct caaccaccag ctgatcgact cggccgccat
    10681 gatcctcatc aagcagccct ccaagatgaa tggtatcatc atcaccacca acatgtttgg
    10741 cgatatcatc tccgacgagg cctccgtcat ccccggttct ctgggtctgc tgccctccgc
    10801 ctctctggct tctctgcccg acaccaacga ggcgttcggt ctgtacgagc cctgtcacgg
    10861 atctgccccc gatctcggca agcagaaggt caaccccatt gccaccattc tgtctgccgc
    10921 catgatgctc aagttctctc ttaacatgaa gcccgccggt gacgctgttg aggctgccgt
    10981 caaggagtcc gtcgaggctg gtatcactac cgccgatatc ggaggctctt cctccacctc
    11041 cgaggtcgga gacttgttgc caacaaggtc aaggagctgc tcaagaagga gtaagtcgtt
    11101 tctacgacgc attgatggaa ggagcaaact gacgcgcctg cgggttggtc taccggcagg
    11161 gtccgctagt gtataagact ctataaaaag ggccctgccc tgctaatgaa atgatgattt
    11221 ataatttacc ggtgtagcaa ccttgactag aagaagcaga ttgggtgtgt ttgtagtgga
    11281 ggacagtggt acgttttgga aacagtcttc ttgaaagtgt cttgtctaca gtatattcac
    11341 tcataacctc aatagccaag ggtgtagtcg gtttattaaa ggaagggagt tgtggctgat
    11401 gtggatagat atctttaagc tggcgactgc acccaacgag tgtggtggta gcttgttact
    11461 gtatattcgg taagatatat tttgtggggt tttagtggtg tttggtaggt tagtgcttgg
    11521 tatatgagtt gtaggcatga caatttggaa aggggtggac tttgggaata ttgtgggatt
    11581 tcaatacctt agtttgtaca gggtaattgt tacaaatgat acaaagaact gtatttcttt
    11641 tcatttgttt taattggttg tatatcaagt ccgttagacg agctcagtgc catggctttt
    11701 ggcactgtat ttcattttta gaggtacact acattcagtg aggtatggta aggttgaggg
    11761 cataatgaag gcaccttgta ctgacagtca cagacctctc accgagaatt ttatgagata
    11821 tactcgggtt cattttaggc tccgattcga ttcaaattat tactgtcgaa atcggttgag
    11881 catccgttga tttccgaaca gatctggccc tttcgtc
//
