>Addgene plasmid #73226 | pCAS1yl | depositor full sequence | sequence record 150246 | pCAS1yl sequence 11921 bps
TCGCGCGTTTCGGTGATGACGGTGAAAACCTCTGACACATGCAGCTCCCGGAGACGGTCACAGCTTGTCT
GTAAGCGGATGCCGGGAGCAGACAAGCCCGTCAGGGCGCGTCAGCGGGTGTTGGCGGGTGTCGGGGCTGG
CTTAACTATGCGGCATCAGAGCAGATTGTACTGAGAGTGCACCATATGCGGTGTGAAATACCGCACAGAT
GCGTAAGGAGAAAATACCGCATCAGGCGCCATTCGCCATTCAGGCTGCGCAACTGTTGGGAAGGGCGATC
GGTGCGGGCCTCTTCGCTATTACGCCAGCTGGCGAAAGGGGGATGTGCTGCAAGGCGATTAAGTTGGGTA
ACGCCAGGGTTTTCCCAGTCACGACGTTGTAAAACGACGGCCAGTGAATTCGAGCTCGGTACCCGCTTTT
CGTAGATAATGGAATACAAATGGATATCCAGAGTATACACATGGATAGTATACACTGACACGACAATTCT
GTATCTCTTTATGTTAACTACTGTGAGGCGTTAAATAGAGCTTGATATATAAAATGTTACATTTCACAGT
CTGAACTTTTGCAGATTACCTAATTTGGTAAGATATTAATTATGAACTGAAAGTTGATGGCATCCCTAAA
TTTGATGAAAGGGGGATCACGCGTCTGTACAGAAAAAAAAGAAAAATTTGAAATATAAATAACGTTCTTA
ATACTAACATAACTATAAAAAAATAAATAGGGACCTAGACTTCAGGTTGTCTAACTCCTTCCTTTTCGGT
TAGAGCGGATGTGGGGGGAGGGCGTGAATGTAAGCGTGACATAACTAATTACATGACTCGAGGTCCAATG
ACTCGAGGTCCAAAATCACACCTTCCTCTTCTTCTTGGGGTCAGCCCTGCTGTCTCCACCGAGCTGAGAG
AGGTCGATTCTTGTTTCATAGAGCCCCGTAATTGACTGATGAATCAGTGTGGCGTCCAGGACCTCCTTTG
TAGAGGTGTACCGCTTTCTGTCTATGGTGGTGTCGAAGTACTTGAAGGCTGCAGGCGCGCCCAAGTTGGT
CAGAGTAAACAAGTGGATAATGTTTTCTGCCTGCTCCCTGATGGGCTTATCCCTGTGCTTATTGTAAGCA
GAAAGCACCTTATCGAGGTTAGCGTCGGCGAGGATCACTCTTTTGGAGAATTCGCTTATTTGCTCGATGA
TCTCATCAAGGTAGTGTTTGTGTTGTTCCACGAACAGCTGCTTCTGCTCATTATCTTCGGGAGACCCTTT
GAGCTTTTCATAGTGGCTGGCCAGATACAAGAAATTAACGTATTTAGAGGGCAGTGCCAGCTCGTTACCT
TTCTGCAGCTCGCCCGCACTAGCGAGCATTCGTTTCCGGCCGTTTTCAAGCTCAAAGAGAGAGTACTTGG
GAAGCTTAATGATGAGGTCTTTTTTGACCTCTTTATATCCTTTCGCCTCGAGAAAGTCGATGGGGTTTTT
TTCGAAGCTTGATCGCTCCATGATTGTGATGCCCAGCAGTTCCTTGACGCTTTTGAGTTTTTTAGACTTC
CCTTTCTCCACTTTGGCCACAACCAGTACACTGTAAGCGACTGTAGGAGAATCGAATCCGCCGTATTTCT
TGGGGTCCCAATCTTTTTTGCGTGCGATCAGCTTGTCGCTGTTCCTTTTCGGGAGGATACTTTCCTTGGA
GAAGCCTCCGGTCTGTACTTCGGTCTTTTTAACGATGTTCACCTGCGGCATGGACAGGACCTTCCGGACT
GTCGCGAAATCCCTACCCTTGTCCCACACGATTTCTCCTGTTTCTCCGTTTGTTTCGATAAGTGGTCGCT
TCCGAATCTCTCCATTGGCCAGTGTAATCTCGGTCTTGAAAAAATTCATAATATTGCTGTAAAAGAAGTA
CTTAGCGGTGGCCTTGCCTATTTCCTGCTCAGACTTTGCGATCATTTTCCTAACATCGTACACTTTATAG
TCTCCGTAAACAAATTCAGATTCAAGCTTGGGATATTTTTTGATAAGTGCAGTGCCTACCACTGCATTCA
GGTAGGCATCATGCGCATGGTGGTAATTGTTGATCTCTCTCACCTTATAAAACTGAAAGTCCTTTCTGAA
ATCTGAGACCAGCTTAGACTTCAGAGTAATAACTTTCACCTCTCGAATCAGTTTGTCATTTTCATCGTAC
TTGGTGTTCATGCGTGAATCGAGAATTTGGGCCACGTGCTTGGTGATCTGGCGTGTCTCAACAAGCTGCC
TTTTGATGAAGCCGGCTTTATCCAACTCAGACAGGCCACCTCGTTCAGCCTTAGTCAGATTATCGAACTT
CCGTTGTGTGATCAGTTTGGCGTTCAGCAGCTGCCGCCAATAATTTTTCATTTTCTTGACAACTTCTTCT
GAGGGGACGTTATCACTCTTCCCTCTATTTTTATCGGATCTTGTCAACACTTTATTATCAATAGAATCAT
CTTTGAGAAAAGACTGGGGCACGATATGATCCACGTCGTAGTCGGAGAGCCGATTGATGTCCAGTTCCTG
ATCCACGTACATGTCCCTGCCGTTCTGCAGGTAGTACAGGTAGAGCTTCTCATTCTGAAGCTGGGTGTTT
TCAACTGGGTGTTCCTTAAGGATTTGGGACCCCAGTTCTTTTATACCCTCTTCAATCCTCTTCATCCTTT
CCCTACTGTTCTTCTGTCCCTTCTGGGTAGTTTGGTTCTCTCGGGCCATCTCGATAACGATATTCTCGGG
CTTATGCCTTCCCATTACTTTGACGAGTTCATCCACGACCTTAACGGTCTGCAGTATTCCCTTTTTGATA
GCTGGGCTACCTGCAAGATTAGCGATGTGCTCGTGAAGACTGTCCCCCTGGCCAGAAACTTGTGCTTTCT
GGATGTCCTCCTTAAAGGTGAGAGAGTCATCATGGATCAACTGCATGAAGTTCCGGTTGGCAAATCCATC
GGACTTAAGAAAATCCAGGATTGTCTTTCCACTCTGCTTGTCTCGGATCCCATTGATCAGTTTTCTTGAC
AGCCGCCCCCATCCTGTATATCGGCGCCTCTTGAGCTGTTTCATGACTTTGTCGTCGAAGAGATGAGCGT
AAGTTTTCAAGCGTTCTTCAATCATCTCCCTATCTTCAAACAACGTAAGGGTGAGGACAATGTCCTCAAG
AATGTCCTCGTTCTCCTCATTGTCCAGGAAGTCCTTGTCTTTAATGATTTTCAGGAGATCGTGATACGTT
CCCAGGGATGCGTTGAAGCGATCCTCCACTCCGCTGATTTCAACAGAGTCGAAACATTCAATCTTTTTGA
AATAGTCTTCTTTGAGCTGTTTCACGGTAACTTTCCGGTTCGTCTTGAAGAGGAGGTCCACGATAGCTTT
CTTCTGCTCTCCAGACAGGAATGCTGGCTTTCTCATCCCTTCTGTGACGTATTTGACCTTGGTGAGCTCG
TTATAAACTGTGAAGTACTCGTACAGCAGAGAGTGTTTAGGAAGCACCTTTTCGTTAGGCAGATTTTTAT
CAAAGTTAGTCATCCTTTCGATGAAGGACTGGGCAGAGGCCCCCTTATCCACGACTTCCTCGAAGTTCCA
GGGAGTGATGGTCTCTTCTGATTTGCGAGTCATCCACGCGAATCTGGAATTTCCCCGGGCGAGGGGGCCT
ACATAGTAGGGTATCCGAAATGTGAGGATTTTCTCAATCTTTTCCCTGTTATCTTTCAAAAAGGGGTAGA
AATCCTCTTGCCGCCTGAGGATAGCGTGCAGTTCGCCCAGGTGAATCTGGTGGGGGATGCTTCCATTGTC
GAAAGTGCGCTGTTTGCGCAACAGATCTTCTCTGTTAAGCTTTACCAGCAGCTCCTCGGTGCCGTCCATT
TTTTCCAAGATGGGCTTAATAAATTTGTAAAATTCCTCCTGGCTTGCTCCGCCGTCAATGTATCCGGCGT
AGCCATTTTTAGACTGATCGAAGAAAATTTCCTTGTACTTCTCAGGCAGTTGCTGTCTGACAAGGGCCTT
CAGCAAAGTCAAGTCTTGGTGGTGCTCATCATAGCGCTTGATCATACTAGCGCTCAGCGGAGCTTTGGTG
ATCTCCGTGTTCACTCGCAGAATATCACTCAGCAGAATGGCGTCTGACAGGTTCTTTGCCGCCAAAAAAA
GGTCTGCGTACTGGTCGCCGATCTGGGCCAGCAGATTGTCGAGATCATCATCGTAGGTGTCTTTGCTCAG
TTGAAGCTTGGCATCTTCGGCCAGGTCGAAGTTAGATTTAAAGTTGGGGGTCAGCCCGAGTGACAGGGCG
ATAAGATTACCAAACAGGCCGTTCTTCTTCTCCCCAGGGAGCTGTGCGATGAGGTTTTCGAGCCGCCGGG
ATTTGGACAGCCTAGCGCTCAGGATTGCTTTGGCGTCAACTCCGGATGCGTTGATCGGGTTCTCTTCGAA
AAGCTGATTGTAAGTCTGAACCAGTTGGATAAAGAGTTTGTCAACATCGCTGTTGTCTGGGTTCAGGTCC
CCCTCGATGAGGAAGTGTCCCCGAAATTTGATCATATGCGCCAGCGCGAGATAGATCAACCGCAAGTCAG
CCTTATCAGTACTGTCTACAAGCTTCTTCCTCAGATGATATATGGTTGGGTACTTTTCATGGTACGCCAC
CTCGTCCACGATATTGCCAAAGATTGGGTGGCGCTCGTGCTTTTTATCCTCCTCCACCAAAAAGGACTCC
TCCAGCCTATGGAAGAAAGAGTCATCCACCTTAGCCATCTCATTACTAAAGATCTCCTGCAGGTAGCAGA
TCCGATTCTTTCTGCGGGTATATCTGCGCCGTGCTGTTCTTTTGAGCCGCGTGGCTTCGGCCGTCTCCCC
GGAGTCGAACAGGAGGGCGCCAATGAGGTTCTTCTTTATGCTGTGGCGATCGGTATTGCCCAGAACTTTG
AATTTTTTGCTCGGCACCTTGTACTCGTCCGTAATGACGGCCCAGCCGACGCTGTTTGTGCCGATATCGA
GCCCAATGGAGTACTTCTTGTCCTGCGGTTAGTACTGCAAAAAGTGCTGGTCGGATGACGTGGCGTCTTG
TGTCGATGGGAATGGGACCACACCCGGCCGTGTGCTCAAAGCCCGTGGCAATTGCTGCTGCCTCTGAAAC
TCACCATTTTGAATGATTCTTATACTCAGAAGGAAATGCTTAACGATTTCGGGTGTGAGTTGACAAGGAG
AGAGAGAAAAGAAGAGGAAAGGTAATTCGGGGACGGTGGTCTTTTATACCCTTGGCTAAAGTCCCAACCA
CAAAGCAAAAAAATTTTCAGTAGTCTATTTTGCGTCCGGCATGGGTTACCCGGATGGCCAGACAAAGAAA
CTAGTACAAAGTCTGAACAAGCGTAGATTCCAGACTGCAGTACCCTACGCCCTTAACGGCAAGTGTGGGA
ACCGGGGGAGGTTTGATATGTGGGGTGAAGGGGGCTCTCGCCGGGGTTGGGCCCGCTACTGGGTCAATTT
GGGGTCAATTGGGGCAATTGGGGCTGTTTTTTGGGACACAAATACGCCGCCAACCCGGTCTCTGTCGACA
AACCCAAAAGGGCCGAAGGCTGGGCCGAGGCTCTGAGATGGATGAGATAGCTGGGGAAAACAGGTGAGTA
AATGATTAGTAATCAGACACCCAGGCAGATCCGATACACCGGTATGATTGCATCACGTGACTTCATTGCT
CCTCCACAGAGAGATTAGTCATGCTCTTTTTCAGAATCGCAAACCCTTCCCCCACTTACTTAACCCCTCA
AGCTCAACTGAAACAGTCACTCACTGTAGATGTGCTCCGAAGGCCCAGGAACAATGTGGGGTAGGAAAAT
ATTATGTCTATACGAGACGAATACGGTCACCGACTCTAATGTAAGTGATACCATGTATAGTAGTGTCTTC
TGGTACAGAACTCCAAGTAATGTGTACTTAATCCCCTGTAATACAATACCGTGCTCTCATTCTCTTACGG
TATCATTACATTCATCTATATACAGCCAATGGGCAATGCGTGTGCTGAGCTCAGCACGTTAAATTATCGA
CCGGCCAGTGGTCCCATTCGCCATGCCGAAGCATGTTGCCCAGCCGGCGCCAGCGAGGAGGCTGGGACCA
TGCCGGCCAAAAGCACCGACTCGGTGCCACTTTTTCAAGTTGATAACGGACTAGCCTTATTTTAACTTGC
TATTTCTAGCTCTAAAACCGATGGCGTCCTGATCCAGTGACGAGCTTACTCGTTTCGTCCTCACGGACTC
ATCAGACTGGACTGCGGTTAGTACTGCAAAAAGTGCTGGTCGGATGACGTGGCGTCTTGTGTCGATGGGA
ATGGGACCACACCCGGCCGTGTGCTCAAAGCCCGTGGCAATTGCTGCTGCCTCTGAAACTCACCATTTTG
AATGATTCTTATACTCAGAAGGAAATGCTTAACGATTTCGGGTGTGAGTTGACAAGGAGAGAGAGAAAAG
AAGAGGAAAGGTAATTCGGGGACGGTGGTCTTTTATACCCTTGGCTAAAGTCCCAACCACAAAGCAAAAA
AATTTTCAGTAGTCTATTTTGCGTCCGGCATGGGTTACCCGGATGGCCAGACAAAGAAACTAGTACAAAG
TCTGAACAAGCGTAGATTCCAGACTGCAGTACCCTACGCCCTTAACGGCAAGTGTGGGAACCGGGGGAGG
TTTGATATGTGGGGTGAAGGGGGCTCTCGCCGGGGTTGGGCCCGCTACTGGGTCAATTTGGGGTCAATTG
GGGCAATTGGGGCTGTTTTTTGGGACACAAATACGCCGCCAACCCGGTCTCTGTTTAAACAAACAAGCTT
GGCGTAATCATGGTCATAGCTGTTTCCTGTGTGAAATTGTTATCCGCTCACAATTCCACACAACATACGA
GCCGGAAGCATAAAGTGTAAAGCCTGGGGTGCCTAATGAGTGAGCTAACTCACATTAATTGCGTTGCGCT
CACTGCCCGCTTTCCAGTCGGGAAACCTGTCGTGCCAGCTGCATTAATGAATCGGCCAACGCGCGGGGAG
AGGCGGTTTGCGTATTGGGCGCTCTTCCGCTTCCTCGCTCACTGACTCGCTGCGCTCGGTCGTTCGGCTG
CGGCGAGCGGTATCAGCTCACTCAAAGGCGGTAATACGGTTATCCACAGAATCAGGGGATAACGCAGGAA
AGAACATGTGAGCAAAAGGCCAGCAAAAGGCCAGGAACCGTAAAAAGGCCGCGTTGCTGGCGTTTTTCCA
TAGGCTCCGCCCCCCTGACGAGCATCACAAAAATCGACGCTCAAGTCAGAGGTGGCGAAACCCGACAGGA
CTATAAAGATACCAGGCGTTTCCCCCTGGAAGCTCCCTCGTGCGCTCTCCTGTTCCGACCCTGCCGCTTA
CCGGATACCTGTCCGCCTTTCTCCCTTCGGGAAGCGTGGCGCTTTCTCAATGCTCACGCTGTAGGTATCT
CAGTTCGGTGTAGGTCGTTCGCTCCAAGCTGGGCTGTGTGCACGAACCCCCCGTTCAGCCCGACCGCTGC
GCCTTATCCGGTAACTATCGTCTTGAGTCCAACCCGGTAAGACACGACTTATCGCCACTGGCAGCAGCCA
CTGGTAACAGGATTAGCAGAGCGAGGTATGTAGGCGGTGCTACAGAGTTCTTGAAGTGGTGGCCTAACTA
CGGCTACACTAGAAGGACAGTATTTGGTATCTGCGCTCTGCTGAAGCCAGTTACCTTCGGAAAAAGAGTT
GGTAGCTCTTGATCCGGCAAACAAACCACCGCTGGTAGCGGTGGTTTTTTTGTTTGCAAGCAGCAGATTA
CGCGCAGAAAAAAAGGATCTCAAGAAGATCCTTTGATCTTTTCTACGGGGTCTGACGCTCAGTGGAACGA
AAACTCACGTTAAGGGATTTTGGTCATGAGATTATCAAAAAGGATCTTCACCTAGATCCTTTTAAATTAA
AAATGAAGTTTTAAATCAATCTAAAGTATATATGAGTAAACTTGGTCTGACAGTTACCAATGCTTAATCA
GTGAGGCACCTATCTCAGCGATCTGTCTATTTCGTTCATCCATAGTTGCCTGACTCCCCGTCGTGTAGAT
AACTACGATACGGGAGGGCTTACCATCTGGCCCCAGTGCTGCAATGATACCGCGAGACCCACGCTCACCG
GCTCCAGATTTATCAGCAATAAACCAGCCAGCCGGAAGGGCCGAGCGCAGAAGTGGTCCTGCAACTTTAT
CCGCCTCCATCCAGTCTATTAATTGTTGCCGGGAAGCTAGAGTAAGTAGTTCGCCAGTTAATAGTTTGCG
CAACGTTGTTGCCATTGCTACAGGCATCGTGGTGTCACGCTCGTCGTTTGGTATGGCTTCATTCAGCTCC
GGTTCCCAACGATCAAGGCGAGTTACATGATCCCCCATGTTGTGCAAAAAAGCGGTTAGCTCCTTCGGTC
CTCCGATCGTTGTCAGAAGTAAGTTGGCCGCAGTGTTATCACTCATGGTTATGGCAGCACTGCATAATTC
TCTTACTGTCATGCCATCCGTAAGATGCTTTTCTGTGACTGGTGAGTACTCAACCAAGTCATTCTGAGAA
TAGTGTATGCGGCGACCGAGTTGCTCTTGCCCGGCGTCAATACGGGATAATACCGCGCCACATAGCAGAA
CTTTAAAAGTGCTCATCATTGGAAAACGTTCTTCGGGGCGAAAACTCTCAAGGATCTTACCGCTGTTGAG
ATCCAGTTCGATGTAACCCACTCGTGCACCCAACTGATCTTCAGCATCTTTTACTTTCACCAGCGTTTCT
GGGTGAGCAAAAACAGGAAGGCAAAATGCCGCAAAAAAGGGAATAAGGGCGACACGGAAATGTTGAATAC
TCATACTCTTCCTTTTTCAATATTATTGAAGCATTTATCAGGGTTATTGTCTCATGAGCGGATACATATT
TGAATGTATTTAGAAAAATAAACAAATAGGGGTTCCGCGCACATTTCCCCGAAAAGTGCCACCTGACGTC
TAAGAAACCATTATTATCATGACATTAACCTATAAAAATAGGCGTATCACGAGGCCCAGATCCTCTAGAG
TCGAAGCGGCCGCTATGTCTGATAAAAGGATGTAACATAGGCAAGCTGCTCGTGAGTGTTGAGTACGAAC
CTTAGATCCAAATCACCCGCACCCACGGATATACTTGCTTGAATATACAGTAGTATGCGGCCGCTTCGAC
ACCATATCATATAAAACTAACAATGCATTGCTTATTACGAAGACTACCCGTTGCTATCTCCACACCGTTA
TCTCCACGGTCCAAAGGCTGCTCAATGTGCTGCATACGTAACGTGGGGTGCAACCTTGAGCACATAGTAC
TTTTCCGAAAACCGGCGATAATTAAGTGTGCACTCCAACTTTTCACACTGAGCGTAAAATGTGGAGAAGA
AATCGGCACTAAAAAGTCAGGTAGACTGGAAAATGCGCCATGAAATGAATATCTCTTGCTACAGTAATGC
CCAGCATCGAGGGGTATTGTGTCACCAACACTATAGTGGCAGCTGAAGCGCTCGTGATTGTAGTATGAGT
CTTTATTGGTGATGGGAAGAGTTCACTCAATATTCTCGTTACTGCCAAAACACCACGGTAATCGGCCAGA
CACCATGGATGTAGATCACCAAGCCTGTGAATGTTATTCGAGCTAAAATGCACATGGTTGGTGAAAGGAG
TAGTTGCTGTCGAATTCCGTCGTCGCCTGAGTCATCATTTATTTACCAGTTGGCCACAAACCCTTGACGA
TCTCGTATGTCCCCTCCGACATACTCCCGGCCGGCTGGGGTACGTTCGATAGCGCTATCGGCATCGACAA
GGTTTGGGTCCCTAGCCGATACCGCACTACCTGAGTCACAATCTTCGGAGGTTTAGTCTTCCACATAGCA
CGGGCAAAAGTGCGTATATATACAAGAGCGTTTGCCAGCCACAGATTTTCACTCCACACACCACATCACA
CATACAACCACACACATCCACAATGGAACCCGAAACTAAGAAGACCAAGACTGACTCCAAGAAGATTGTT
CTTCTCGGCGGCGACTTCTGTGGCCCCGAGGTGATTGCCGAGGCCGTCAAGGTGCTCAAGTCTGTTGCTG
AGGCCTCCGGCACCGAGTTTGTGTTTGAGGACCGACTCATTGGAGGAGCTGCCATTGAGAAGGAGGGCGA
GCCCATCACCGACGCTACTCTCGACATCTGCCGAAAGGCTGACTCTATTATGCTCGGTGCTGTCGGAGGC
GCTGCCAACACCGTATGGACCACTCCCGACGGACGAACCGACGTGCGACCCGAGCAGGGTCTCCTCAAGC
TGCGAAAGGACCTGAACCTGTACGCCAACCTGCGACCCTGCCAGCTGCTGTCGCCCAAGCTCGCCGATCT
CTCCCCCATCCGAAACGTTGAGGGCACCGACTTCATCATTGTCCGAGAGCTCGTCGGAGGTATCTACTTT
GGAGAGCGAAAGGAGGATGACGGATCTGGCGTCGCTTCCGACACCGAGACCTACTCCGTTCCTGAGGTTG
AGCGAATTGCCCGAATGGCCGCCTTCCTGGCCCTTCAGCACAACCCCCCTCTTCCCGTGTGGTCTCTTGA
CAAGGCCAACGTGCTGGCCTCCTCTCGACTTTGGCGAAAGACTGTCACTCGAGTCCTCAAGGACGAATTC
CCCCAGCTCGAGCTCAACCACCAGCTGATCGACTCGGCCGCCATGATCCTCATCAAGCAGCCCTCCAAGA
TGAATGGTATCATCATCACCACCAACATGTTTGGCGATATCATCTCCGACGAGGCCTCCGTCATCCCCGG
TTCTCTGGGTCTGCTGCCCTCCGCCTCTCTGGCTTCTCTGCCCGACACCAACGAGGCGTTCGGTCTGTAC
GAGCCCTGTCACGGATCTGCCCCCGATCTCGGCAAGCAGAAGGTCAACCCCATTGCCACCATTCTGTCTG
CCGCCATGATGCTCAAGTTCTCTCTTAACATGAAGCCCGCCGGTGACGCTGTTGAGGCTGCCGTCAAGGA
GTCCGTCGAGGCTGGTATCACTACCGCCGATATCGGAGGCTCTTCCTCCACCTCCGAGGTCGGAGACTTG
TTGCCAACAAGGTCAAGGAGCTGCTCAAGAAGGAGTAAGTCGTTTCTACGACGCATTGATGGAAGGAGCA
AACTGACGCGCCTGCGGGTTGGTCTACCGGCAGGGTCCGCTAGTGTATAAGACTCTATAAAAAGGGCCCT
GCCCTGCTAATGAAATGATGATTTATAATTTACCGGTGTAGCAACCTTGACTAGAAGAAGCAGATTGGGT
GTGTTTGTAGTGGAGGACAGTGGTACGTTTTGGAAACAGTCTTCTTGAAAGTGTCTTGTCTACAGTATAT
TCACTCATAACCTCAATAGCCAAGGGTGTAGTCGGTTTATTAAAGGAAGGGAGTTGTGGCTGATGTGGAT
AGATATCTTTAAGCTGGCGACTGCACCCAACGAGTGTGGTGGTAGCTTGTTACTGTATATTCGGTAAGAT
ATATTTTGTGGGGTTTTAGTGGTGTTTGGTAGGTTAGTGCTTGGTATATGAGTTGTAGGCATGACAATTT
GGAAAGGGGTGGACTTTGGGAATATTGTGGGATTTCAATACCTTAGTTTGTACAGGGTAATTGTTACAAA
TGATACAAAGAACTGTATTTCTTTTCATTTGTTTTAATTGGTTGTATATCAAGTCCGTTAGACGAGCTCA
GTGCCATGGCTTTTGGCACTGTATTTCATTTTTAGAGGTACACTACATTCAGTGAGGTATGGTAAGGTTG
AGGGCATAATGAAGGCACCTTGTACTGACAGTCACAGACCTCTCACCGAGAATTTTATGAGATATACTCG
GGTTCATTTTAGGCTCCGATTCGATTCAAATTATTACTGTCGAAATCGGTTGAGCATCCGTTGATTTCCG
AACAGATCTGGCCCTTTCGTC
Features (pLannotate 1.2.2; 15 found; start..end, strand, type, name):
    137..236     +  misc_feature   bom (fragment): basis of mobility region from pBR322
    242..399     -  CDS            lacZα (fragment): LacZα fragment of β-galactosidase; lacZ fragment
    648..826     -  terminator     CYC1 terminator (fragment): S. cerevisiae CYC1; transcription terminator for CYC1
    892..4993    -  CDS            Cas9 (fragment): Cas9 (Csn1) endonuclease from the Streptococcus pyogenes Type II CRISPR/Cas system generates RNA-guided double strand breaks in DNA
   6103..6178    -  misc_RNA       gRNA scaffold: guide RNA scaffold for the Streptococcus pyogenes CRISPR/Cas9 system
   6212..6237    -  misc_RNA       sTRSV HHRz (fragment): hammerhead ribozyme from the tobacco ringspot virus satellite RNA (Khvorova et al., 2003)
   6825..6847    -  protein_bind   lac operator (fragment): The lac repressor binds to the lac operator to inhibit transcription in E. coli. This inhibition can be relieved by adding lactose or isopropyl-β-D-thiogalactopyranoside (IPTG). lac repressor encoded by lacI
   6851..6881    -  promoter       lac promoter: promoter for the E. coli lac operon
   6896..6917    -  protein_bind   CAP binding site: CAP binding activates transcription in the presence of cAMP. E. coli catabolite activator protein
   6930..7022    -  CDS            lacI (fragment): lac repressor; lacI; The lac repressor binds to the lac operator to inhibit transcription in E. coli. This inhibition can be relieved by adding lactose or isopropyl-β-D-thiogalactopyranoside (IPTG).
   7205..7793    -  rep_origin     ori: high-copy-number ColE1/pMB1/pBR322/pUC origin of replication
   7964..8824    -  CDS            AmpR: β-lactamase; bla; confers resistance to ampicillin, carbenicillin, and related antibiotics
   8825..8929    -  promoter       AmpR promoter: bla
   9963..11177   +  CDS            LEU2: LEU3_YARLI - Protein inferred from homology: Swiss-Prot protein existence level 3. Catalyzes the oxidation of 3-carboxy-2-hydroxy-4- methylpentanoate (3-isopropylmalate) to 3-carboxy-4-methyl-2- oxopentanoate. The product decarboxylates to 4-methyl-2 oxopentanoate. From Yarrowia lipolytica (strain CLIB 122 / E 150) (Yeast) (Candida lipolytica).
  11921..35      +  CDS            rop (fragment) (across the origin): Rop protein, which maintains plasmids at low copy number; rop
