[The description below was written by a language model from this plasmid's Addgene catalogue record and the feature table of its GenBank file; any pLannotate feature table in this document was generated separately and was not available to it.]
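Description:
pCAS1yl is an 11.9 kb E. coli–Yarrowia lipolytica shuttle plasmid for constitutive co-expression of Cas9 and a single guide RNA, built on the centromeric pMCSCen1 backbone. In bacteria it is maintained as a high-copy plasmid under ampicillin selection (AmpR). In Y. lipolytica it replicates episomally through the annotated ORI1001 replication origin and Cen1-1 centromere element, which together support stable low-copy maintenance, and it is selected by complementation of leucine auxotrophy with a LEU2 cassette.

The payload consists of two expression units on the same strand. The catalogue entry lists the Cas9 promoter as unknown, but the held sequence file (named pCen1-CRISPR) annotates a "TEFin" promoter immediately upstream of a Cas9 reading frame labelled hCas9. The label suggests a codon-adapted version of the Streptococcus pyogenes gene, and the frame is followed by a cyc1 terminator. This unit sits between the MluI and SalI cloning sites. A second copy of TEFin drives the guide cassette, in which a hammerhead (HH) ribozyme, a 20-nt spacer annotated as a trp1 guide, the sgRNA scaffold and an HDV ribozyme are followed by a mig1 terminator. Because TEFin is annotated as a eukaryotic promoter of the kind that drives mRNA-type transcripts, the flanking self-cleaving ribozymes serve to trim the transcript to a guide with defined ends, free of the cap and poly(A) tail.

The plasmid is intended for CRISPR-Cas9 genome editing in Y. lipolytica, and the associated publication describes multiplex gene editing in this yeast. As annotated, it carries a trp1-targeting spacer, which would presumably be exchanged to retarget the system to other loci.
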