Addgene plasmid #73226: pCAS1yl
Purpose: Constitutive expression of Cas9 and sgRNA in Yarrowia lipolytica cells
Depositing lab: Sheng Yang. Depositing organization: CAS Center for Excellence in Molecular Plant Sciences ("CEMPS"). Publication: Multiplex gene editing of the Yarrowia lipolytica genome using the CRISPR-Cas9 system. Gao S, Tong Y, Wen Z, Zhu L, Ge M, Chen D, Jiang Y, Yang S. J Ind Microbiol Biotechnol. 2016 Aug;43(8):1085-93. doi: 10.1007/s10295-016-1789-8. Epub 2016 Jun 27. PubMed 27349768.
Backbone
  Vector backbone: pMCSCen1
  Vector type: Bacterial Expression, CRISPR ; in Y. lipolytica
  Selectable markers: LEU2
Growth in bacteria
  Bacterial resistance: Ampicillin, 100 μg/mL
  Growth temperature: 37°C
  Growth strain: DH5alpha
  Copy number: High Copy
Gene/Insert 1
  Gene/Insert name: Cas9
  Species: S. pyogenes MGAS5005
  Promoter: unknown
  Cloning method: Restriction Enzyme; 5′ cloning site MluI (not destroyed); 3′ cloning site SalI (not destroyed)
  Sequencing primers: 5′ M13R; 3′ M13F20
Gene/Insert 2
  Gene/Insert name: sgRNA
  Species: Synthetic
  Cloning method: Unknown
  Sequencing primers: 5′ M13R
Resource information
  A portion of this plasmid was derived from a plasmid made by: Hal S.Alper , The University of Texas at Austin,Austin,TX,USA
Terms and licenses: Academic/Nonprofit Terms; Industry Terms: Not Available to Industry
How to cite: pCAS1yl was a gift from Sheng Yang (Addgene plasmid # 73226 ; http://n2t.net/addgene:73226 ; RRID:Addgene_73226)
