>Addgene plasmid #73226 | pCAS1yl | depositor partial sequence | sequence record 134734 | sgRNA
ACTGGATCAGGACGCCATCGGTTTTAGAGCTAGAAATAGCAAGTTAAAATAAGGCTAGTCCGTTATCAAC
TTGAAAAAGTGGCACCGAGTCGGTGCTTTT
