>Addgene plasmid #73226 | pCAS1yl | addgene partial sequence | sequence record 150242 | StrepPyoCas9-5UTR-F 5'-CGGTGCCACTTTTTCAAGTTG-3'
ACCGATGGCGTCCTGATCCAGTGACGAGCTTACTCGTTTCGTCCTCACGGACTCATCAGACTGGACTGCG
GTTAGTACTGCAAAAAGTGCTGGTCGGATGACGTGGCGTCTTGTGTCGATGGGAATGGGACCACACCCGG
CCGTGTGCTCAAAGCCCGTGGCAATTGCTGCTGCCTCTGAAACTCACCATTTTGAATGATTCTTATACTC
AGAAGGAAATGCTTAACGATTTCGGGTGTGAGTTGACAAGGAGAGAGAGAAAAGAAGAGGAAAGGTAATT
CGGGGACGGTGGTCTTTTATACCCTTGGCTAAAGTCCCAACCACAAAGCAAAAAAATTTTCAGTAGTCTA
TTTTGCGTCCGGCATGGGTTACCCGGATGGCCAGACAAAGAAACTAGTACAAAGTCTGAACAAGCGTAGA
TTCCAGACTGCAGTACCCTACGCCCTTAACGGCAAGTGTGGGAACCGGGGGAGGTTTGATATGTGGGGTG
AAGGGGGCTCTCGCCGGGGTTGGGCCCGCTACTGGGTCAATTTGGGGTCAATTGGGGCAATTGGGGCTGT
TTTTTGGGACACAAATACGCCGCCAACCCGGTCTCTGTTTAAACAAACAAGCTTGGCGTAATCATGGTCA
TAGCTGTTTCCTGTGTGAAATTGTTATCCGCTCACAATTCCACACAACATACGAGCCGGA
