>Addgene plasmid #73226 | pCAS1yl | addgene partial sequence | sequence record 150245 | CYC1 5'-GCGTGAATGTAAGCGTGAC-3'
CTTCCTCTTCTTCTTGGGGTCAGCCCTGCTGTCTCCACCGAGCTGAGAGAGGTCGATTCTTGTTTCATAG
AGCCCCGTAATTGACTGATGAATCAGTGTGGCGTCCAGGACCTCCTTTGTAGAGGTGTACCGCTTTCTGT
CTATGGTGGTGTCGAAGTACTTGAAGGCTGCAGGCGCGCCCAAGTTGGTCAGAGTAAACAAGTGGATAAT
GTTTTCTGCCTGCTCCCTGATGGGCTTATCCCTGTGCTTATTGTAAGCAGAAAGCACCTTATCGAGGTTA
GCGTCGGCGAGGATCACTCTTTTGGAGAATTCGCTTATTTGCTCGATGATCTCATCAAGGTAGTGTTTGT
GTTGTTCCACGAACAGCTGCTTCTGCTCATTATCTTCGGGAGACCCTTTGAGCTTTTCATAGTGGCTGGC
CAGATACAAGAAATTAACGTATTTAGAGGGCAGTGCCAGCTCGTTACCTTTCTGCAGCTCGCCCGCACTA
GCGAGCATTCGTTTCCGGCCGTTTTCAAGCTCAAAGAGAGAGTACTTGGGAAGCTTAATGATGAGGTCTT
TTTTGACCTCTTTATATCCTTTCGCCTCGAGAAAGTCGATGGGGTTTTTTTCGAAGCTTGATCGCTCCAT
GATTGTGATGCCCAGCAGTTCCTTGACGCTTTTGAGTTTTTTAGACTTCCCTTTCTCCACTTTGGCCACA
ACCAGTACACTGTAAGCGACTGTAGGAGAATCGAATCCGCCGTATTTCTTGGGGTCCCAATCTTTTTTGC
GTGCGATCAGCTTGTCGCTGTTCCTTTTCGGGAGGATACTTTCCTTGGAGAAGCCTCCGGTCTGTACTTC
